>Addgene plasmid #149662 | pTA-Mob 2.0 | addgene full sequence | sequence record 379005 | Addgene NGS Result
CGGCGAGTGCGGGGGTTCCAAGGGGGCAGCGCCACCTTGGGCAAGGCCGAAGGCCGCGCAGTCGATCAAC
AAGCCCCGGAGGGGCCACTTTTTGCCGGAGGGGGAGCCGCGCCGAAGGCGTGGGGGAACCCCGCAGGGGT
GCCCTTCTTTGGGCACCAAAGAACTAGATATAGGGCGAAATGCGAAAGACTTAAAAATCAACAACTTAAA
AAAGGGGGGTACGCAACAGCTCATTGCGGCACCCCCCGCAATAGCTCATTGCGTAGGTTAAAGAAAATCT
GTAATTGACTGCCACTTTTACGCAACGCATAATTGTTGTCGCGCTGCCGAAAAGTTGCAGCTGATTGCGC
ATGGTGCCGCAACCGTGCGGCACCCCTACCGCATGGAGATAAGCATGGCCACGCAGTCCAGAGAAATCGG
CATTCAAGCCAAGAACAAGCCCGGTCACTGGGTGCAAACGGAACGCAAAGCGCATGAGGCGTGGGCCGGG
CTTATTGCGAGGAAACCCACGGCGGCAATGCTGCTGCATCACCTCGTGGCGCAGATGGGCCACCAGAACG
CCGTGGTGGTCAGCCAGAAGACACTTTCCAAGCTCATCGGACGTTCTTTGCGGACGGTCCAATACGCAGT
CAAGGACTTGGTGGCCGAGCGCTGGATCTCCGTCGTGAAGCTCAACGGCCCCGGCACCGTGTCGGCCTAC
GTGGTCAATGACCGCGTGGCGTGGGGCCAGCCCCGCGACCAGTTGCGCCTGTCGGTGTTCAGTGCCGCCG
TGGTGGTTGATCACGACGACCAGGACGAATCGCTGTTGGGGCATGGCGACCTGCGCCGCATCCCGACCCT
GTATCCGGGCGAGCAGCAACTACCGACCGGCCCCGGCGAGGAGCCGCCCAGCCAGCCCGGCATTCCGGGC
ATGGAACCAGACCTGCCAGCCTTGACCGAAACGGAGGAATGGGAACGGCGCGGGCAGCAGCGCCTGCCGA
TGCCCGATGAGCCGTGTTTTCTGGACGATGGCGAGCCGTTGGAGCCGCCGACACGGGTCACGCTGCCGCG
CCGGTAGCACTTGGGTTGCGCAGCAACCCGTAAGTGCGCTGTTCCAGACTATCGGCTGTAGCCGCCTCGC
CGCCCTATACCTTGTCTGCCTCCCCGCGTTGCGTCGCGGTGCATGGAGCCGGGCCACCTCGACCTGAATG
GAAGCCGGCGGCACCTCGCTAACGGATTCACCGTTTTTATCAGGCTCTGGGAGGCAGAATAAATGATCAT
ATCGTCAATTATTACCTCCACGGGGAGAGCCTGAGCAAACTGGCCTCAGGCATTTGAGAAGCACACGGTC
ACACTGCTTCCGGTAGTCAATAAACCGGTAAACCAGCAATAGACATAAGCGGCTATTTAACGACCCTGCC
CTGAACCGACGACCGGGTCGAATTTGCTTTCGAATTTCTGCCATTCATCCGCTTATTATCACTTATTCAG
GCGTAGCACCAGGCGTTTAACTTAATTAATAAGAGCTTGGTGAGCGCTAGGAGTCACTGCCAGGTATCGT
TTGAACACGGCATTAGTCAGGGAAGTCATAACACAGTCCTTTCCCGCAATTTTCTTTTTCTATTACTCTT
GGCCTCCTCTAGTACACTCTATATTTTTTTATGCCTCGGTAATGATTTTCATTTTTTTTTTTTCCACCTA
GCGGATGACTCTTTTTTTTTCTTAGCGATTGGCATTATCACATAATGAATTATACATTATATAAAGTAAT
GTGATTTCTTCGAAGAATATACTAAAAAATGAGCAGGCAAGATAAACGAAGGCAAAGATGACAGAGCAGA
AAGCCCTAGTAAAGCGTATTACAAATGAAACCAAGATTCAGATTGCGATCTCTTTAAAGGGTGGTCCCCT
AGCGATAGAGCACTCGATCTTCCCAGAAAAAGAGGCAGAAGCAGTAGCAGAACAGGCCACACAATCGCAA
GTGATTAACGTCCACACAGGTATAGGGTTTCTGGACCATATGATACATGCTCTGGCCAAGCATTCCGGCT
GGTCGCTAATCGTTGAGTGCATTGGTGACTTACACATAGACGACCATCACACCACTGAAGACTGCGGGAT
TGCTCTCGGTCAAGCTTTTAAAGAGGCCCTAGGGGCCGTGCGTGGAGTAAAAAGGTTTGGATCAGGATTT
GCGCCTTTGGATGAGGCACTTTCCAGAGCGGTGGTAGATCTTTCGAACAGGCCGTACGCAGTTGTCGAAC
TTGGTTTGCAAAGGGAGAAAGTAGGAGATCTCTCTTGCGAGATGATCCCGCATTTTCTTGAAAGCTTTGC
AGAGGCTAGCAGAATTACCCTCCACGTTGATTGTCTGCGAGGCAAGAATGATCATCACCGTAGTGAGAGT
GCGTTCAAGGCTCTTGCGGTTGCCATAAGAGAAGCCACCTCGCCCAATGGTACCAACGATGTTCCCTCCA
CCAAAGGTGTTCTTATGTAGTGACACCGATTATTTAAAGCTGCAGCATACGATATATATACATGTGTATA
TATGTATACCTATGAATGTCAGTAAGTATGTATACGAACAGTATGATACTGAAGATGACAAGGTAATGCA
TCATTCTATACGTGTCATTCTGAACGAGGCGCGCTTTCCTATCACGTGCTATAAAAATAATTATAATTTA
AATTTTTTAATATAAATATATAAATTAAAAATAGAAAGTAAAAAAAGAAATTAAAGAAAAAATAGTTTTT
GTTTTCCGAAGATGTAAATCTAGAGACTCTAGGGGGATCGCCAACAAATACTACCTTTTATCTTGCTCTT
CCTGCTCTCAGGTATTAATGCCGAATTGTTTCATCTTGTCTGTGTAGAAGACCACACACGAAAATCCTGT
GATTTTACATTTTACTTATCGTTAATCGAATGTATATCTATTTAATCTGCTTTTCTTGTCTAATAAATAT
ATATGTAAAGTACGCTTTTTGTTGAAATTTTTTAAACCTTTGTTTATTTTTTTTTCTTCATTCCGTAACT
CTTCTACCTTCTTTATTTACTTTCTAAAATCCAAATACAAAACATAAAAATAAATAAACACAGAGTAAAT
TCCCAAATTATTCCATCATTAAAAGATACGAGGCGCGTGTAAGTTACAGGCAAGCGATCCACTAGTATCT
TCCGCTGCATAACCCTGCTTCGGGGTCATTATAGCGATTTTTTCGGTATATCCATCCTTTTTCGCACGAT
ATACAGGATTTTGCCAAAGGGTTCGTGTAGACTTTCCTTGGTGTATCCAACGGCGTCAGCCGGGCAGGAT
AGGTGAAGTAGGCCCACCCGCGAGCGGGTGTTCCTTCTTCACTGTCCCTTATTCGCACCTGGCGGTGCTC
AACGGGAATCCTGCTCTGCGAGGCTGGCCGGCTACCGCCGGCGTAACAGATGAGGGCAAGCGGATGGCTG
ATGAAACCAAGCCAACCAGGAAGGGCAGCCCACCTATCAAGGTGTACTGCCTTCCAGACGAACGAAGAGC
GATTGAGGAAAAGGCGGCGGCGGCCGGCATGAGCCTGTCGGCCTACCTGCTGGCCGTCGGCCAGGGCTAC
AAAATCACGGGCGTCGTGGACTATGAGCACGTCCGCGAGCTGGCCCGCATCAATGGCGACCTGGGCCGCC
TGGGCGGCCTGCTGAAACTCTGGCTCACCGACGACCCGCGCACGGCGCGGTTCGGTGATGCCACGATCCT
CGCCCTGCTGGCGAAGATCGAAGAGAAGCAGGACGAGCTTGGCAAGGTCATGATGGGCGTGGTCCGCCCG
AGGGCAGAGCCATGACTTTTTTAGCCGCTAAAACGGCCGGGGGGTGCGCGTGATTGCCAAGCACGTCCCC
ATGCGCTCCATCAAGAAGAGGCACTTCGAGCTGTAAGTACATCACCGACGAGCAAGGCAAGACGATCGAG
CTCTAGGAGTGCGGTTGGAACGTTGGCCCAGCCAGATACTCCCGATCACGAGCAGGACGCCGATGATTTG
AAGCGCACTCAGCGTCTGATCCAAGAACAACCATCCTAGCAACACGGCGGTCCCCGGGCTGAGAAAGCCC
AGTAAGGAAACAACTGTAGGTTCGAGTCGCGAGATCCCCCGGAACCAAAGGAAGTAGGTTAAACCCGCTC
CGATCAGGCCGAGCCACGCCAGGCCGAGAACATTGGTTCCTGTAGGCATCGGGATTGGCGGATCAAACAC
TAAAGCTACTGGAACGAGCAGAAGTCCTCCGGCCGCCAGTTGCCAGGCGGTAAAGGTGAGCAGAGGCACG
GGAGGTTGCCACTTGCGGGTCAGCACGGTTCCGAACGCCATGGAAACCGCCCCCGCCAGGCCCGCTGCGA
CGCCGACAGGATCTAGCGCTGCGTTTGGTGTCAACACCAACAGCGCCACGCCCGCAGTTCCGCAAATAGC
CCCCAGGACCGCCATCAATCGTATCGGGCTACCTAGCAGAGCGGCAGAGATAAACACGACCATCAGCGGC
TGCACAGCGCCTACCGTCGCCGCGACCCCGCCCGGCAGGCGGTAGACCGAAATAAACAACAAGCTCCAGA
ATAGCGAAATATTAAGTGCGCCGAGGATGAAGATGCGCATCCACCAGATTCCCGTTGGAATCTGTCGGAC
GATCATCACGAGCAATAAACCCGCCGGCAACGCCCGCAGCAGCATACCGGCGACCCCTCGGCCTCGCTGT
TCGGGCTCCACGAAAACGCCGGACAGATGCGCCTTGTGAGCGTCCTTGGGGCCGTCCTCCTGTTTGAAGA
CCGACAGCCCAATGATCTCGCCGTCGATGTAGGCGCCGAATGCCACGGCATCTCGCAACCGTTCAGCGAA
CGCCTCCATGGGCTTTTTCTCCTCGTGCTCGTAAACGGACCCGAACATCTCTGGAGCTTTCTTCAGGGCC
GACAATCGGATCTCGCGGAAATCCTGCACGTCGGCCGCTCCAAGCCGTCGAATCTGAGCCTTAATCACAA
TTGTCAATTTTAATCCTCTGTTTATCGGCAGTTCGTAGAGCGCGCCGTGCGTCCCGAGCGATACTGAGCG
AAGCAAGTGCGTCGAGCAGTGCCCGCTTGTTCCTGAAATGCCAGTAAAGCGCTGGCTGCTGAACCCCCAG
CCGGAACTGACCCCACAAGGCCCTAGCGTTTGCAATGCACCAGGTCATCATTGACCCAGGCGTGTTCCAC
CAGGCCGCTGCCTCGCAACTCTTCGCAGGCTTCGCCGACCTGCTCGCGCCACTTCTTCACGCGGGTGGAA
TCCGATCCGCACATGAGGCGGAAGGTTTCCAGCTTGAGCGGGTACGGCTCCCGGTGCGAGCTGAAATAGT
CGAACATCCGTCGGGCCGTCGGCGACAGCTTGCGGTACTTCTCCCATATGAATTTCGTGTAGTGGTCGCC
AGCAAACAGCACGACGATTTCCTCGTCGATCAGGACCTGGCAACGGGACGTTTTCTTGCCACGGTCCAGG
ACGCGGAAGCGGTGCAGCAGCGACACCGATTCCAGGTGCCCAACGCGGTCGGACGTGAAGCCCATCGCCG
TCGCCTGTAGGCGCGACAGGCATTCCTCGGCCTTCGTGTAATACCGGCCATTGATCGACCAGCCCAGGTC
CTGGCAAAGCTCGTAGAACGTGAAGGTGATCGGCTCGCCGATAGGGGTGCGCTTCGCGTACTCCAACACC
TGCTGCCACACCAGTTCGTCATCGTCGGCCCGCAGCTCGACGCCGGTGTAGGTGATCTTCACGTCCTTGT
TGACGTGGAAAATGACCTTGTTTTGCAGCGCCTCGCGCGGGATTTTCTTGTTGCGCGTGGTGAACAGGGC
AGAGCGGGCCGTGTCGTTTGGCATCGCTCGCATCGTGTCCGGCCACGGCGCAATATCGAACAAGGAAAGC
TGCATTTCCTTGATCTGCTGCTTCGTGTGTTTCAGCAACGCGGCCTGCTTGGCCTCGCTGACCTGTTTTG
CCAGGTCCTCGCCGGCGGTTTTTCGCTTCTTGGTCGTCATAGTTCCTCGCGTGTCGATGGTCATCGACTT
CGCCAAACCTGCCGCCTCCTGTTCGAGACGACGCGAACGCTCCACGGCGGCCGATGGCGCGGGCAGGGCA
GGGGGAGCCAGTTGCACGCTGTCGCGCTCGATCTTGGCCGTAGCTTGCTGGACCATCGAGCCGACGGACT
GGAAGGTTTCGCGGGGCGCACGCATGACGGTGCGGCTTGCGATGGTTTCGGCATCCTCGGCGGAAAACCC
CGCGTCGATCAGTTCTTGCCTGTATGCCTTCCGGTCAAACGTCCGATTCATTCACCCTCCTTGCGGGATT
GCCCCGACTCACGCCGGGGCAATGTGCCCTTATTCCTGATTTGACCCGCCTGGTGCCTTGGTGTCCAGAT
AATCCACCTTATCGGCAATGAAGTCGGTCCCGTAGACCGTCTGGCCGTCCTTCTCGTACTTGGTATTCCG
AATCTTGCCCTGCACGAATACCAGCGACCCCTTGCCCAAATACTTGCCGTGGGCCTCGGCCTGAGAGCCA
AAACACTTGATGCGGAAGAAGTCGGTGCGCTCCTGCTTGTCGCCGGCATCGTTGCGCCACTCTTCATTAA
CCGCTATATCGAAAATTGCTTGCGGCTTGTTAGAATTGCCATGACGTACCTCGGTGTCACGGGTAAGATT
ACCGATAAACTGGAACTGATTATGGCTCATATCGAAAGTCTCCTTGAGAAAGGAGACTCTAGTTTAGCTA
AACATTGGTTCCGCTGTCAAGAACTTTAGCGGCTAAAATTTTGCGGGCCGCGACCAAAGGTGCGAGGGGC
GGCTTCCGCTGTGTACAACCAGATATTTTTCACCAACATCCTTCGTCTGCTCGATGAGCGGGGCATGACG
AAACATGAGCTGTCGGAGAGGGCAGGGGTTTCAATTTCGTTTTTATCAGACTTAACCAACGGTAAGGCCA
ACCCCTCGTTGAAGGTGATGGAGGCCATTGCCGACGCCCTGGAAACTCCCCTACCTCTTCTCCTGGAGTC
CACCGACCTTGACCGCGAGGCACTCGCGGAGATTGCGGGTCATCCTTTCAAGAGCAGCGTGCCGCCCGGA
TACGAACGCATCAGTGTGGTTTTGCCGTCACATAAGGCGTTTATCGTAAAGAAATGGGGCGACGACACCC
GAAAAAAGCTGCGTGGAAGGCTCTGACGCCAAGGGTTAGGGCTTGCACTTCCTTCTTTAGCCGCTAAAAC
GGCCCCTTCTCTGCGGGCCGTCGGCTCGCGCATCATATCGACATCCTCAACGGAAGCCGTGCCGCGAATG
GCATCGGGCGGGTGCGCTTTGACAGTTGTTTTCTATCAGAACCCCTACGTCGTGCGGTTCGATTAGCTGT
TTGTCTTGCAGGCTAAACACTTTCGGTATATCGTTTGCCTGTGCGATAATGTTGCTAATGATTTGTTGCG
TAGGGGTTACTGAAAAGTGAGCGGGAAAGAAGAGTTTCAGACCATCAAGGAGCGGGCCAAGCGCAAGCTG
GAACGCGACATGGGTGCGGACCTGTTGGCCGCGCTCAACGACCCGAAAACCGTTGAAGTCATGCTCAACG
CGGACGGCAAGGTGTGGCACGAACGCCTTGGCGAGCCGATGCGGTACATCTGCGACATGCGGCCCAGCCA
GTCGCAGGCGATTATAGAAACGGTGGCCGGATTCCACGGCAAAGAGGTCACGCGGCATTCGCCCATCCTG
GAAGGCGAGTTCCCCTTGGATGGCAGCCGCTTTGCCGGCCAATTGCCGCCGGTCGTGGCCGCGCCAACCT
TTGCGATCCGCAAGCGCGCGGTCGCCATCTTCACGCTGGAACAGTACGTCGAGGCGGGCATCATGACCCG
CGAGCAATACGAGGTCATTAAAAGCGCCGTCGCGGCGCATCGAAACATCCTCGTCATTGGCGGTACTGGC
TCGGGCAAGACCACGCTCGTCAACGCGATCATCAATGAAATGGTCGCCTTCAACCCGTCTGAGCGCGTCG
TCATCATCGAGGACACCGGCGAAATCCAGTGCGCCGCAGAGAACGCCGTCCAATACCACACCAGCATCGA
CGTCTCGATGACGCTGCTGCTCAAGACAACGCTGCGTATGCGCCCCGACCGCATCCTGGTCGGTGAGGTA
CGTGGCCCCGAAGCCCTTGATCTGTTGATGGCCTGGAACACCGGGCATGAAGGAGGTGCCGCCACCCTGC
ACGCAAACAACCCCAAAGCGGGCCTGAGCCGGCTCGCCATGCTTATCAGCATGCACCCGGATTCACCGAA
ACCCATTGAGCCGCTGATTGGCGAGGCGGTTCATGTGGTCGTCCATATCGCCAGGACCCCTAGCGGCCGT
CGAGTGCAAGAAATTCTCGAAGTTCTTGGTTACGAGAACGGCCAGTACATCACCAAAACCCTGTAAGGAG
TATTTCCAATGACAACGGCTGTTCCGTTCCGTCTGACCATGAATCGCGGCATTTTGTTCTACCTTGCCGT
GTTCTTCGTTCTCGCTCTCGCGTTATCCGCGCATCCGGCGATGGCC
[234 nt withheld, positions 8517-8750]
GCCGAAATCGCGGCCCTCGGCAACGGGGCGCTGCACCAGGTGCAAGTCGCGGCGGCGGATGCCGTGCGTG
CGGTAGCGGCTGGACGGCTCGCCTAATCATGGCTCTGCGCACGATCCCCATCCGTCGCGCAGGCAACCGA
GAAAACCTGTTCATGGGTGGTGATCGTGAACTGGTGATGTTCTCGGGCCTGATGGCGTTTGCGCTGATTT
TCAGCGCCCAAGAGCTGCGGGCCACCGTGGTCGGTCTGATCCTGTGGTTCGGGGCGCTCTATGCGTTCCG
AATCATGGCGAAGGCCGATCCGAAGATGCGGTTCGTGTACCTGCGTCACCGCCGGTACAAGCCGTATTAC
CCGGCCCGCTCGACCCCGTTCCGCGAGAACACCAATAGCCAAGGGAAGCAATACCGATGATCCAAGCAAT
TGCGATTGCAATCGCGGGCCTCGGCGCGCTTCTGTTGTTCATCCTCTTTGCCCGCATCCGCGCGGTCGAT
GCCGAACTGAAACTGAAAAAGCATCGTTCCAAGGACGCCGGCCTGGCCGATCTGCTCAACTACGCCGCTG
TCGTCGATGACGGCGTAATCGTGGGCAAGAACGGCAGCTTTATGGCTGCCTGGCTGTACGAGGGCGATGA
CAACGCAAGCAGCACCGACCAGCAGCGCGAAGTAGTGTCCGCCCGCATCAACCAGGCCCTCGCGGGCCTG
GGAAGTGGGTGGATGATCCATGTGGACGCCGTGCGGCGTCCTGCTCCGAACTACGCGGAGCGGGGCCTGT
CGGCGTTCCCTGACCGTCTGACGGCAGCGATTGAAGAAGAGCGCCGGCGGCATTTCGAGAGCCTGGGAAC
GATGTACGAGGGCTATTTCGTCCTCACCTTGACCTGGTTCCCGCCGCTGCTCGCCCAGCGCAAGTTCGTC
GAGCTGATGTTTGACGACGACGCGACCGCACCGGATCGCAAGGCGCGCACGCGGGGCCTCATCGACCAAT
TCAAGCGTGACGTGCGCAGCATCGAGTCGCGCCTGTCGTCGGCCGTGTCGCTCACTCGCTTGAAGGGGCA
CAAGATCGTCAACGAGGACGGCACGACCGTCACGCATGACGACTTCCTGCGCTGGCTGCAATTCTGCGTG
ACGGGCCTGCACCATCCGGTGCAGCTCCCCAGCAACCCGATGTACCTGGACGCCCTGGTCGGCGGACAGG
AAATGTGGGGCGGGGTAGTGCCCAAGGTCGGCCGCAAGTTCGTCCAGGTGGTCGCTCTCGAAGGCTTCCC
CTTGGAGTCCTATCCCGGCATCCTGACGGCGCTCGGCGAGCTGCCCTGCGAGTATCGGTGGTCGAGCCGG
TTCATCTTCATGGACCAGCACGAAGCCGTGAAGCACCTCGACAAGTTCCGCAAGAAGTGGCGGCAGAAGA
TTCGCGGCTTCTTCGACCAGGTGTTCAACACGAACACCGGCCCGGTCGATCAGGACGCGCTTTCGATGGT
GGCCGATGCTGAGGCGGCCATTGCCGAAGTCAACAGCGGCATCGTGGCCGTGGGCTACTACACCAGCGTC
GTCGTGCTGATGGATGAGGACCGCACGCGCCTGGAAGCTGCGGCCCGCGATGTTGAAAAGGCCGTCAACC
GGTTGGGCTTTGCCGCGCGCATCGAGTCCATCAACACCCTGGACGCCTTCCTTGGTAGTTTGCCGGGCCA
CGGCGTGGAAAACGTCCGCCGGCCGCTCATCAACACGATGAACCTGGCCGACCTGCTGCCGACCAGCACC
ATCTGGACCGGCAACGCGAACGCGCCATGCCCGATGTACCCGCCGCTGTCGCCGGCGCTCATGCACTGCG
TCACGCAAGGATCAACGCCGTTCCGGCTGAACCTGCACGTGCGCGACCTCGGCCACACCTTTATGTTCGG
GCCGACCGGCGCAGGTAAATCGACGCACCTGGCGATCCTCGCCGCGCAGCTCCGTCGCTATGCCGGCATG
TCGATCTTCGCCTTTGACAAGGGCATGTCGATGTACCCGCTGGCCGCCGGCATCCGTGCGGCCACGAAGG
GCACCAGCGGCCTGCACTTCACCGTGGCGGCCGACGACGAACGCCTGGCGTTCTGCCCGTTGCAGTTCCT
GAGCACCAAGGGCGACCGTGCTTGGGCGATGGAGTGGATCGACACCATCCTGGCGTTGAACGGCGTCGAA
ACGACCCCGGCCCAGCGCAACGAAATCGGCAACGCGATCATGAGCATGCACGCCAGCGGCGCGCGCACGC
TCTCCGAGTTCAGCGTGACGATTCAGGATGAGGCGATCCGCGAGGCGATCCGCCAGTACACCGTCGATGG
CGCAATGGGCCATCTGCTCGACGCCGAAGAGGACGGCTTGGCGCTGTCCGACTTTACAGTGTTCGAGATC
GAAGAGCTGATGAACCTCGGCGAGAAATTCGCCCTGCCTGTGTTGCTCTACCTGTTCCGCCGTATCGAGC
GCGCCCTGACGGGCCAGCCGGCCGTCATCATCCTGGACGAAGCCTGGTTGATGCTCGGCCACCCGGCATT
CCGCGCGAAGATCAGGGAATGGCTCAAGGTGCTGCGTAAGGCCAACTGCCTTGTGCTGATGGCAACGCAG
AGCCTGTCCGACGCCGCCAACAGCGGCATCCTGGACGTGATCGTGGAATCGACCGCGACCAAGATTTTCC
TGCCGAATATTTACGCCAGGGATGAGGACACGGCGGCCCTGTACCGCCGCATGGGCCTGAACGCTCGCCA
GATCGAGATTCTGGCCCAGGCCGTTCCCAAGCGTCAGTACTACTACGTGTCGGAAAACGGCCGCCGTCTC
TACGACCTGGCACTTGGCCCGCTCGCGCTCGCGTTCGTCGGCGCATCCGACAAGGAATCCGTCGCCATCA
TCAAGAACCTGGAAGCCAAGTTCGGCGACCAGTGGGTGGATGAATGGCTGCGTGGCCGGGGCCTCGCCCT
TGATGAATACCTGGAGGCAGCATGAGTTTTGCAGACACGATCAAGGGCTTGATCTTCAAGAAGAAGCCCG
CAACGGCCGCAGCAGCGGCGACGCCGGCCGCGACCGGCCCGCAAACCGACAACCCGTACCTGACGGCGCG
GCGCACCTGGAACGACCACGTTGGTTCCGTTGTGTCGCAAAAGCAGACCTGGCAGGTTGTCGGCATCCTT
TCGCTGATGATCGTCCTCGCGGCGGTCGGCGGCATCATCCACATCGGCAGCCAGTCGAAGTTCGTGCCCT
ATGTCTACGAGGTAGACAAGCTCGGGCAGACGGCCGCCGTGGGGCCGATGACCAGGGCGTCGAAAGCCGA
TCCGCGTGTCATTCACGCCTCGGTGGCTGAGTTCGTCGGCGATGCTCGCCTGGTGACGCCGGACGTAGCT
TTGCAGCGCAAGGCCGTCTACCGCCTCTATGCCAAGCTCGGGCCGAATGACCCGGCCACCGCCAAGATGA
ACGAATGGCTCAACGGCACCGCCGACGCCAGCCCGTTCGCTCGCGCGGCCGTCGAAACGGTCAGCACCGA
AATCACTTCCGTAATCCCGCAGACGCCCGACACCTGGCAGGTCGATTGGGTCGAGACGACGCGCGACAGG
CAAGGCGTGGTGAAAGGCCAGCCCGTGCGCATGCGGGCCTTGGTGACGGTCTACGTCGTCGAGCCGACGG
CGGACACCAAGGAAGAACAACTGCGAAACAACCCGGCCGGGATCTACGTCCGGGACTTCTCCTGGTCGAG
ACTTCTGTGAGGCACTGAATTATGAAAAAGGAACTGTTTGCTTTGGTCCTGGCCGCGTCCGTTAGCGTGC
CTGCATTTGCCGCCGATCCCGGCGCGGACCTGACTGACCTCTATTTTTCCGGCAAGAACCCGGAGCTGAC
CGCGCAAGAGCGGGCGGCCATCGCCATCGCCAAGAAGTGGGAGGCGGGTACCGCCGGCATGCGGCCGGTG
GCCGGCCCCGGTGGTTCGGTGCGCTTCCTGTTCGGCGCGCAGCAGCCGAGCATCGTATGCGCCGTGCTGC
AAGTGTGCGACGTGGCCCTGCAACCCGGCGAGCAAGTCAACTCGATCAACCTGGGCGACACCGCCCGTTG
GACGGTCGAGCCGGCCATTACCGGCAGCGGCGCGAACGAAACCCAGCACCTCATCATCAAGCCGATGGAT
GTGGGCCTGGAAACCAGCCTGGTCGTGACCACGGACCGCCGCAGCTACCACATGCGCCTGCGCTCGCATC
GCACGCAGTACATGCCGCAGGTGTCGTTCACCTACCCGGAAGATGCCCTTGCGAAGTGGGACGCCATCAA
GAACCGCGAACAGCGGGATCGCGTCGAGAAAACCATTCCGCAGACCGGCGAGTACCTGGGCAACCTGAGC
TTCAACTACTCCGTCAGCGGGTCCACGTCGTGGAAGCCGGTGCGCGTCTACAACGACGGCAAGAAAACCA
TCATCCAGATGCCGCACTCGATGGAACAGACCGAAGCGCCGACGCTCCTGGTCGTTCGCAGGGAGGGCGG
CCTGTTCTCCGACGATGAAACGGTGATGGTCAACTACCGGGTCCAGGGCGACCGCTACATCGTCGATACG
ATTTTCGACAAGGCCATCCTCATCGCGGGCGTGGGCAGCAGCCAGGACCGCGTGACCATTTCAAGGGGGA
ACTAAACCATGCGTAAGATTCTGACCGTCATCGCACTCGCGGCCACGTTGGCCGGCTGCGCGACCTCCAA
GTACGGCAGCTTCGTCCAGGACGCGCCGGCCGCCTACAACCAGACCATTGCGACCGACGCGGTGAAGCAG
CTCGTCAAGCTCTACCCGCCGGCGCAAACCAAGCTGGAATTGCAGCAGGCTACGCCCGATCCGTTCGGCA
TTGCCCTGGTCACTGACCTTCGCGCCCAGGGCTATGCTGTCATGGAGTACAAGCCCGACGGCAACGCGGC
CGCAGCTCCGGCTGCTGCGTCCTCGGCCGCTGCGAAGCCGGCAACGCCGCAAGCCCAGGGCGGCTATCCG
CTGCGCTACGTGCTGGACCAATTCAGCGACAGCAACCTGTATCGCCTGACCGTCATGGTCGGCTCTCAAT
CGCTCACGCGCGCCTACCTCGCCCAAAACAACACGATGGTCCCGGCCGGCGCATGGGTTCGGAAGGAGTA
AGCCAATGAGCGAAGATCAAATGGCACCGGACGCATCGCCAGATGCGGTCAAGCCGAAAAGCGGGGTTCG
CCGCGTCAACAACATGCCGATGTACCTCATCGGCGGTGTGCTCGGCATCTTCCTGCTGGTGATGGCCCTG
GTTGCTGCGGATCGCGCTGCGCAGCAGAACCAGCCGGGAGCTGCGAAGGCTGAGAAGGCCGGCAGCACCA
GCATGTTTGCCGACGAAATTGCCGGCAAACAGCAGGACGGCATCATCAAGGCCAAGCCGCTGGAGATTCC
GCCGGAACAAACCGCCCAGCAACCGACGACGGAGCTGACGCCAGCCCCGGCGCAGGGAACGACTATCACG
GTCGCACGGCCCGAGAACCTGGACCAGCCCCCGACGCCGCCGCAGGGTGCGCGCAACGAGGACCTGGACC
GCATCCGCATGGCGAAGTTGCAGATGCTGGAAGAGGCGATCAAGGCCAAGACGACGGTGCGCATCGACGC
GCCGCGCAGCCAGGGCAGCGCCGGCGGCGGTGCTCCGCAGGGCCGCGAGGAAACCCTTGCGCGCATCCAG
GAGCTGCGTCGGCAGGCTGAGAACGCCCGCGCCACCGATCCGACCGCCGCCTATCAGGCCGCGCTTGCGC
AGGCTCGCACGATGGGCGGCGCGGCAGGGGGTGGCGGTATGGGCGGCTCGGGTGCGCCGACCCTCGTGCA
GACCTCGAACCGCAGTGGTGGCGGCGCTGGCTATGGGTCGTTCGACAACCGCAGCGAGGGCGACCGTTGG
CGGCTCGACTCCCAGCCGGAAGCACCTGCAACGCCCTATGTGCTGCGCGCTGGCTTCGTCGTTCCGGCTA
CGCTTATCTCGGGCATCAACTCCGATCTGCCAGGCCAAATCATGGCCCAGGTATCGCAGTCGGTGTACGA
CACGGCGACCGGCAAGCACATGCTCATCCCCCAAGGCTCGCGCCTGGTGGGCAGCTACTCGAACGATGTG
GCCTACGGGCAGAAGCGCGTTCTGGTGGCATGGCAGCGCATCATCTTCCCCGACGGCAAGGCAATGGACA
TTGGGGCCATGCCGGGCGGCGATAGCGCTGGGTATGCAGGCTTCAACGACAAGGTCAACAACTACTACTT
CCGCACCTTCGCATCGGCATTCCTCATGTCGGGCGTCGTTGCGGGCATCAGCTTGAGTCAGGACCGTGGC
AACAGCAACAGCGGTTACGGACGACAAGACGCGGGTTCCGCGATGAGTGAAGCGTTGGGTCAACAGCTCG
GCCAAGTAACGGCGCAGATGATCGCCAAAAACTTGAATATCGCGCCGACGCTGGAAATCCGTCCGGGCTA
TCGCTTCAACGTCATTGTCACGAAAGACATGACGTTTTCTAAGCCCTACCAGGCGTTTGACTATTAACTC
CAAGGAGTAACTTATGAAGAAGCTCGCTAAGAATGTTTTAGCCGCTAAAGTAGCTCTGGTGCTGGCCCTC
TCGGTCGGCACCTTGGCGGTCACGCCTGCGCAAGCGGGCATTCCGGTCATCGACGGCACCAACCTGTCAC
AAACCACTGTCACCGCGATTCAGCAGGTTGCGCAGGTCCAGAAGCAAATCGAGGAATACCGGACGCAGTT
GCAGCAGTACGAAAACATGCTGCAAAACACGGTGGCCCCGGCCGCCTACGTGTGGGACCAGGCGCAGTCC
ACCATCAACGGCCTGATGAGCGCCGTTGATACCCTGAACTACTACAAGAACCAGGCGGGCAGCATCGACG
CTTACCTGGGCAAGTTCAAGGACGTGTCCTACTACAAGGGGTCGCCGTGCTTCTCCCTGTCGGGCTGCTC
GGAAAGCGAGCGCAAGGCGATGGAAGAGAACCGCCGCCTGGCGTCCGAATCGCAGAAAAAGGCCAACGAT
GCGCTGTTCCGTGGCCTCGATCAGCAGCAGAGCAACCTCAAGTCCGACGCCGCCACGCTGGAGCAATTGA
AGGGCAAGGCGACGACGGCGCAGGGCCAGTTGGAAGCCCTCGGCTACGCCAACCAGTTCGCCAGCCAGCA
GGCCAACCAGCTCATGCAAATCCGTGGCCTTCTGCTTGCGCAGCAGAACGCCATCGCCACGCAGATGCAG
GCCCAGCAGGACCGGCAGGCCCAGCAGGACGCTGCGGGCGCGAAGCTGCGCGAGGGTTCGTACCGCGCAA
GCCCGTCTAAGACCTGGTGAGGGGAGGCGCGATGAAGAAATCCAACTTCATCGCAGTTGCCGCGCTGGCC
GCCGTCATGGCGGCCAGCCTGGCAGGCTGCGACAACAAGCCCGACACCGACAAGCTGACCTGCGCCGATC
TGCCGAAGGTCACGGATGCCGCTCAACGCGCGGAGCTGTTGAAGAAGTGCCCGCGCGGAGAACCGGGAGG
CTTCAAGCCCAGCGAAAAGAAAGAGTGGTGATGACGTATGAAAATCCAGACTAGAGCTGCCGCGCTCGCG
GTCCTGATGCTGGCCTTGATGCCGGTAGCGGCATACGCCCAAATCGACAATTCGGGCATCCTCGACAACG
TATTGCAGCGCTACCAGAACGCCGCGAGCGGCTGGGCCACTGTCGTCCAGAACGCCGCAACCTGGCTGTT
CTGGACCTTGACCGTGATTAGCATGGTCTGGACCTTCGGCATGATGGCACTGCGCAAGGCCGACATTGGC
GAGTTCTTCGCCGAGTTCGTGCGGTTCACCATCTTCACCGGCTTCTTCTGGTGGCTGCTGACCAACGGCC
CGAATTTCGCGTCGTCCATCTATGCGTCCCTGCGGCAGATTGCAGGCCAGGCAACGGGGTTGGGGCAGGG
GCTTTCGCCGTCCGGCATCGTCGATGTTGGCTTCGAGATTTTCTTCAAGGTGATGGACGAAACCTCGTAC
TGGTCGCCGGTCGATAGCTTCGTCGGTGCCTCGTTGGCGGCCGCCATCCTCTGCATCCTGGCCCTGGTCG
GCGTGAATATGCTTCTGCTCCTGGCGTCCGGATGGATTCTTGCCTACGGCGGTGTGTTCTTCCTGGGCTT
CGGCGGCTCGCGCTGGACCTCGGACATGGCGATCAACTACTACAAGACCGTCCTCGGGGTCGCCGCGCAG
CTCTTCGCAATGGTGCTGCTCGTAGGCATCGGCAAGACCTTCCTCGATGACTACTACAGCCGCATGAGCG
AAGGCATCAACTTCAAGGAACTTGGAGTGATGCTGATCGTCGGCCTGATCCTGCTCGTTCTGGTCAACAA
GGTGCCGCAGCTCATCGCCGGCATCATCACCGGCGCGAGCGTCGGCGGTGCTGGTATCGGCCAGTTCGGC
GCTGGCACGCTCGTCGGTGCGGCCGCGACGGCCGGCGCGGCAATCGCAACTGGCGGCGCATCTATCGCGG
CCGGCGCTGCGGCGGCGGCCGGTGGCGCGCAGGCCATCATGGCGGCCGCGTCGAAGGCCAGCGATAACGT
CTCTGCCGGCACTGACATTCTGTCGAGCATGATGGGCGGCGGCGGTGGCGGCGGCGGTGGTAGCGCCGGC
ACCAGCGGCGGCGACGGCGGCGGCTCGGGTGGCGGCGGTGGCTCGGGCGGCGGTGAAACCCCGATGGCCT
CGGCCGCCGGCGACAACAGCAGCGGCGCACGCGGCGGCAGTTCGGGCGGCGGCTCGGGTGGTGGCCGTTC
GTCTGGCGGTATCGGTGCCACGGCGGCCAAGGGCGGCCGGATCGCGGCCGATACCGTCGCCAACCTGGCG
AAAGGTGCCGGCTCGATTGCCAAGGCCAAGGCCGGCGAAATGCGCGCATCGGCCCAGGAACGCATCGGCG
ATACCGTAGGCGGCAAGATCGCGCAGGCAATTCGCGGCGCGGGTGCGGCGGCGCAGACCGCTGCAACCGT
CGCCGATAGCAACAGCCAGGCGCAGGAACAACCTGCACCGGCACCCGCACCGTCGTTCGACGACAACAGC
CTTTCCGCAAGCAACAACAGGGAAGCGGCCGCCGACGCGGATTCCGAAGTGGCGAGCTTCGTCAACAAGC
CCGCCCAATCCTGAAACGACTCTTAGGAGCTACGACCATGCAACTGAAAAAAGCGTTCTCGTCGGCCGCC
CTGGTGGTGGCCTTGGGCCTCGGCGCAACTGGCTCGGCCAGCGCGCAAGACGTGCTGACGGGCGATACCC
GCCTGGCCTGCGAGGCCATTCTGTGCCTGTCCACGGGCAGCCGGCCCAGCGAGTGCAGCCCGTCGCTCTC
GCGGTACTTCGGCATCCACAAGCGCAAGCTGTCGGACACGCTCAAGGCGCGGCTGAACTTCCTCAACCTC
TGCCCGGTATCGAACCAGACGCCGGAAATGCAGACGCTCGTTTCCTCGATTTCGCGCGGGGCCGGGCGCT
GCGATGCGTCCTCGCTGAACTCCGTGCTGCGTGAGTGGCGGAGCTGGGACGACCAGTTCTACATCGGCAA
CCGCCTGCCGGACTACTGCGCGGCCTACACCGGCCATGCCTATACCGACTTCAACACGACCGCGCCGCGC
TACGTCGGCACGCCGGAAGAGGGCGGCTATTGGATCGAGGCGGCCGACTACGACCGCGCGCTCAAGGAGT
ACGAGGCGAAGCTGAAAGAGCGGCAGCAGCAGTACGGTCGCTATGGCAGCGACGCCTACCGTCGGTTCGA
GCGGTAAGGGGAGGGGATAGCGATGCCGTTTGCCAAGCTGCTGGCACGGAACGCTCTGCCGGTGGTCGCC
CTGGTGGCGGCCACTGGCTTCGGTGCGGCGGATGCGACCGCCGCACGGCTCTTCCCCGATCTGTCGGAAC
AGATGGAAGAGCGCGTTGTGTGCTCGGTGTCTGCGGCCGCGAAGTACGAGATTCCGGCCAACATTCTTCT
CGCCATTCGGGAAAAGGAGGGCGGCAAGCCGGGCCAGTGGGTCAAGAACACCAATGGCACCTATGACGTG
GGCGAGCTGCAATTCAACACCGCCTACCTGGGCGACCTGGCGAAGTATGGGATCACGGCCCAGGACGTTG
CTGCGGCAGGCTGCTATCCCTATGACCTGGCGGCCTGGCGGTTGCGCGGGCACATTCGCAACGACAGGGG
CGATCTGTGGACACGCGCCGCTAACTATCACTCGCGCACGCCGTCGAAGAACGCGATCTATCGCGCCGAT
CTGATGGTGAAGGCCGACAAGTGGGCGAAGTGGCTGGATGCGCGTTTCGTCACCGTCAACTATGGCCCCA
GCTCGCCGGCGCAGCCGGCAGGGAAGGGGACCACACTTGCGGCCGCTGATACGTCGGCAGCAGCGCCGGC
CGAAGCGCAGCCGATGAAGCAAGGCCGGATCACCCGCACCAGCCTCCGCAGCTCGGGTTACGTACCCCGG
CAGCTCATCATCAACAACACGCCATAAGGAGGAACGGCCGTTTAGCGGCTAAAGCCTATGGGCATTCGCA
ACCTGACGCAGCGATACATGAACGGGGCCAGGGCCTACGCGGCCTGGGCGGCATCGCAGGCGAAAGCGCC
GTTTGATCTTCTGGTACTGGGCATCGGGCCTGTCATCGTCTTTGGCCTGGTCGCGCATACGCTGCTCGCG
TTCCTGCCCACATGGGCCATGTACGCCGCCGGCGCTCTGCTGGTCCTCGCGGCCCTGCCTTTGGCGCTGC
ACGTCCTCCGGGAATACGCGCTGCGCTATGGGCGCAAATAGCGCCCTGCAGGGCGTTCTTACTCCAAGGG
GGAGGGCATGAATACACGCGCCATGAACGACGCCAGCGGCCGGGCCTCGCTGCCTGCCATGGTGATCGCC
GACGGCACCATTGAAGCCTTGAAGTGGCTCGCCTTGCTTGCCATGACCGGGGATCACGTCAACAAGTACC
TGTTCAACGGTACGCTGCCATATCTGTTCGAGGCGGGGCGCTTGGCCCTGCCTCTTTTCGTTTTCGTCCT
GGCGTACAACCTCGCCCGCCCGGGCGCGCTCGAGCGCGGTTTGTACGGGCGAGCGATGAAACGCCTGTTG
GCCTTCGGCCTGGTCGCCTCGGTCCCGTTCATTGCGTTGGGTGGAGTGGTGGGCGGATGGTGGCCGCTGA
ACGTCATGTTCACGCTGTTGGCCGCAACCGCGATGCTCTACCTGGTCGAGCGCGGCCGCTCGGTCGCTCC
TATAGCGCTGTTCGTCGTGGCCGGCGGCCTGGTCGAGTTCTGTTGGCCGGCGCTGCTGCTGGCCGCGTCT
GTCTGGTTGTACCTCAAGCGCCCGACGTGGGCGGCCGCGTTGATGGCGCTGCTGTCTTGCGCGTCCCTGT
GGTACATCAATGGCAACCTTTGGGCGCTTGCTGTTGTGCCCCTGGTGATCGTCGCCGCCGGCGTCGATCT
TCGTGTCCCGCGCCTGCGCTGGGCCTTTTACACGTACTACCCGCTGCATCTTGCCGCTCTTTGGCTGATC
CGCATTCCGATGCGCGAGGCGGGCTACTTGTTTTTCACCTGACCTTTGAGATTCCAATATGCAATTGCTC
AAGAAATGCACCATCGCGGCCCTGCCGCTGCTCGCCCTGTCCGGCTGCGCACTGCTGAACATCCCCATGC
CGACGCCGCCCGGTTCGACCCCGCCGGAAATGCTGACCGTGCCAGTGGCGCAAATCTGCCGCGACGCTGA
CAAGAACCCTGTTCGGGCAACGGAGCTGTACGGCAAGAAAGGGTTGTCGGCCACCGGCAAGGTGCAGGTG
ATTTCCGAAGGCTTCAAGCCTCGCTATCGGGTGCTGCTGCGCGCTGGCAGCGCCTCGGTCCATGCTGGGA
CCGATAACCAGCTCGCCATCAAGTCGGTTTCCACCGGCCAGACCACGCGCGTCACTGGCACCGTGAAGGA
CGTGTCCTACGACCATAACGGCTGCTCGATCTCGCTTGACGATGCGAAGTTCTACTGAGGGGAGGGCGGC
GGATGCTGACACGGTTGAAGGGCTTCCTTGCTCGTCGCCGCGAGTTGAAGGAACTGGATGTGTCCGTGGT
GAGCCGGCCCCGGCCGGCTCCGGCGGAATTGGTCCAGGTTGATGCACGCGAGGCCGTTTGGCGCGTGCCG
GTGCCCGGCCAGGCCGACCGCTTCATGTCGGCCAAGCCTGGCGCGATCAACGATGAAATGTTCGTGGTTC
GGGTGGACACCGAAGCGTTCTATCGGGCTTGGCTGCGCAGCAGCTCGACGGGCCGCGAAACGCGGTCGGA
CAACTGCCCGCTGCGCTCGGAAATGCCGCAGGACTACAAGTTCAAGCACGCCGTCCAGGGCTTCGCGCAC
GGCAGGGAAAATCCTGTGCCGCTGGCCTTCGCCGGCGCGCACCAGGAGCGCCACCGGGTGGACATTGGTT
TCAGCAACGGGGTCACGCGCTCGTTCTGGCTGATTGCCAACAAGGCTCCGTCGTTCCCGATCCAGGTCCA
CGGCCGGGAGTCGGCCGAGCTGCTGAACAAGGTTTGCGGCCTCGATCCTGCGCCGCTGTCGTTCACGGAA
CTGTTCGCGCAGGCCCAACGCCAGGCTCCGCAGGTCGCCACACCGGCCCGGCCTGCGCCGGCAGCGGCCA
CCCGGCCAGCTCCCAAGGTGCAGCCACGCCCCGGCCGAAGCGGCCCGCGCAAAGGCCGCGGACTCTGACT
ACAACCGTGCGCAAGGCGCATTAGGGAGGATGTATGTATGTAATCGCCTGCGGCATCGTTGCCGGCTTGG
CGGCTGCGGTGGCCCTGTTGGGCTTCACGCCGATGATGGAGGCGCTTGCCGCCGGCGAACGCCGCAAGGC
ACTCGCGCAATGGACGCGGACGATGTTCCTGGTGCTGCTGCCTGTCGTGCTGATGTGCGCGCCCATCGGG
TCCAGCATTTACGACGCCGTGCAAGCGGACGCTGGCAAGCCCATCGCTTTCCACAACGGCCGGATCACGG
TCGTCATGGCCCTGGTCGGCAGCTTGGCCGTTGTCCTGGTCGCGGCTGCGCGTGCGGTGGTCAACCGCAA
GCATGCCAGCTTCTGGTTCGTCGGCTGGGTGATGGCGTCGGTTTTGGCCGGCGGCGTCGGCGCGATCGCC
AGCGCGAAGCAACTGGCGTTCCTCGGCGAACATAGCGGCATGGTGGCCTTCGGCTTCTTCCGCGACCAGG
TGAAGGACATGCACTGCGATGCGGACGTGATCCTGGCCCGGTGGGATGAAAAGGCGAACTCGCCGGTGGT
CTACCGCTGCCCGAAGGCGTACCTGCTCAACAGGTTCGCATCCGCGCCCTTCGTGCCCTGGCCGGACTAC
ACCGAGGGGGAAAGCGAGGATCTAGGTAGGGCGCTCGCAGCGGCCCTGCGGGACGCGAAAAGGTGAGAAA
AGCCGGGCACTGCCCGGCTTTATTTTTGCTGCTGCGCGTTCCAGGCCGCCCACACTCGTTTGACCTGGCT
CGGGCTGCATCCGACCAGCTTGGCCGTCTTGGCAATGCTCGATCCGCCGGAGCGAAGCGTGATGATGCGG
TCGTGCATGCCGGCGTCACGTTTGCGGCCGGTGTAGCGGCCGGCGGCCTTCGCCAACTGGACACCCTGAC
GTTGACGCTCGCGCCGATCCTCGTAGTCGTCGCGGGCCATCTGCAAGGCGAGCTTCAAAAGCATGTCCTG
GACGGATTCCAGAACGATTTTCGCCACTCCGTTCGCCTCGGCGGCCAGCTCCGACAGGTCCACCACGCCA
GGCACGGCCAGCTTGGCCCCTTTGGCCCGGATCGACGCAACCAGGCGCTCGGCCTCGGCCAACGGCAAGC
GGCTGATGCGGTCGATCTTCTCCGCAACGACGACTTCACCAGGTTGCAGGTCCGCGATCATGCGCAGCAG
CTCGGGCCGGTCGGCGCGTGCGCCGGACGCCTTCTCGCGGTAGATGCCGGCGACGTAGTACCCGGCGGCC
CGCGTGGCCGCTACAAGGCTCTCCTGGCGTTCAAGATTCTGCTCGTCCGTACTGGCGCGCAGGTAGATGC
GGGCGACCTTCAACCTTCGTCCCTCCGGTTGTTGCTCTCGCGTCGCCATTTCCACGGCTCGACGGCGTGC
GGATCGGACCAGAGGCCGACGCGCTTGCCTCGCGCCTCCTGTTCGAGCCGCAGCATTTCAGGGTCGGCCG
CGCGGCCGTGGAAGCGATAGGCCCACGCCATGCCCTGGTGAACCATCGCGGCGTTGACGTTGCGCGGCTG
CGGCGGCCGGCTGGCCAGCTCCATGTTGACCCACACGGTGCCCAGCGTGCGGCCGTAACGGTCGGTGTCC
TTCTCGTCGACCAGGACGTGCCGGCGGAACACCATGCCGGCCAGCGCCTGGCGCGCACGTTCGCCGAAGG
CTTGCCGCTTTTCCGGCGCGTCAATGTCCACCAGGCGCACGCGCACCGGCTGCTTGTCTACCAGCACGTC
GATGGTGTCGCCGTCGATGATGCGCACGACCTCGCCGCGCAGCTCGGCCCATGCCGGCGAGGCAACGACC
AGGACGGCCAGCGCGGCAGCGGCGCGCAGCATGGCGTAGCTTCGGCGCTTCATGCGTGGCCCCATTGCTG
ATGATCGGGGTACGCCAGGTGCAGCACTGCATCGAAATTGGCCTTGCAGTAGCCGTCCAGCGCCACCCGC
GAGCCGAACGCCGGCGAAAGGTACTCGACCAGGCCGGGCCGGTCGCGGACCTCGCGCCCCAGGACGTGGA
TGCGCCGGCCGCGTGTGCCGTCGGGTCCAGGCACGAAGGCCAGCGCCTCGATGTTGAAGTCGATGGATAG
AAGTTGTCGGTAGTGCTTGGCCGCCCTCATCGCGTCCCCCTTGGTCAAATTGGGTATACCCATTTGGGCC
TAGTCTAGCCGGCATGGCGCATTACAGCAATACGCAATTTAAATGCGCCTAGCGCATTTTCCCGACCTTA
ATGCGCCTCGCGCTGTAGCCTCACGCCCACATATGTGCTAATGTGGTTACGTGTATTTTATGGAGGTTAT
CCAATGAGCCGCCTGACAATCGACATGACGGACCAGCAGCACCAGAGCCTGAAAGCCCTGGCCGCCTTGC
AGGGCAAGACCATTAAGCAATACGCCCTCGAACGTCTGTTCCCCGGTGACGCTGATGCCGATCAGGCATG
GCAGGAACTGAAAACCATGCTGGGGAACCGCATCAACGATGGGCTTGCCGGCAAGGTGTCCACCAAGAGC
GTCGGCGAAATTCTTGATGAAGAACTCAGCGGGGATCGCGCTTGACGGCCTACATCCTCACGGCTGAGGC
CGAAGCCGATCTACGCGGCATCATCCGCTACACGCGCCGGGAGTGGGGCGCGGCGCAGGTGCGCCGCTAT
ATCGCTAAGCTGGAACAGGGCATAGCCAGGCTTGCCGCCGGCGAAGGCCCGTTTAAGGACATGAGCGAAC
TCTTTCCCGCGCTGCGGATGGCCCGCTGCGAACACCACTACGTTTTTTGCCTGCCGCGTGCGGGCGAACC
CGCGTTGGTCGTGGCGATCCTGCATGAGCGCATGGACCTCATGACGCGACTTGCCGACAGGCTCAAGGGC
TGATTTCAGCCGCTAAAAATCGCGCCACTCACAACGTCCTGATGGCGTACTTACCCAAAGAACAGCTAGG
AGAATCATTTATGCTCAGCACACTTCCACAAGCTCATGCAACTTTCTTGAACCGCATCCGCGATGCGGTC
GCTTCCGATGTTCGCTTCCGCGCTCTTCTGATCGGCGGCTCTTACGTTCACGGAGGACTCGATGAGCACT
CCGATTTGGATTTCGACATCGTTGTTGAGGACAACTGCTACGCAGATGTCTTGTCTACACGCAAGGATTT
TGCCGAGGCACTGCCCGGCTTCCTCAACGCGTTCACCGGCGAACATGTAGGAGAACCGCGCCTTCTGATC
TGCCTATATGGTCCGCCACTGCTACACATCGATTTGAAGTTTTCTCTTGCTTCCGATCTCGACCAGCAAA
TCGAGCGGCGGGCGGTTCTGTTTGCTCGTGATCCGGCAGAGATCGAGAAGCGCATTGAGGCGGCAGCGGT
GGCATGGCCAAACCGTCCCTCCGAGTGGTTCGAAGCACGTTGTCAGCGCCAGTGATATAAGACGGTAATT
CACCATTTGGATTGTCCGCTCCACCCAACATGTTGTTTCCTTAAGGTTCTCACACCAGAAAGGACATCAA
CATGCTGAGCAGAGAGGACTTTTACATGATAAAGCAAATGCGCCAGCAGGGCGCGTACATTGTCGATATT
GCGACTCAGATTGGTTGCTCTGAACGGACGGTCAGACGCTACCTCAAATACCCTGAACCGCCAGCCAGAA
AGACCCGCCACAAAATGGTTAAGCTGAAACCGTTTATGGATTACATCGACATGCGCCTGGCAGAGAATGT
CTGGAATAGTGAGGTTATCTTTGCGGAGATTAAGGCAATGGGTTATACGGGCGGACGTTCCATGCTGCGT
TACTACATCCAGCCCAAACGTAAAATGCGTCCGTCAAAAAGAACAGTTCGCTTCGAAACTCAGCCTGGAT
ACCAGCTCCAGCACGACTGGGGCGAAGTTGAGGTGGAGGTTGCCGGGCAACGGTGCAAAGTTGGCGCGCC
CTTGGCAGAACATATCCATCGCGTCCGCCATCTCCAGCAGCCGCACGCGGCGCATCGGGGGGGGGGGGGT
TTCAATTCATCATTTTTTTTTTATTCTTTTTTTTGATTTCGGTTTCCTTGAAATTTTTTTGATTCGGTAA
TCTCCGAACAGAAGGAAGAACGAAGGAAGGAGCACAGACTTAGATTGGTATATATACGCATATGTAGTGT
TGAAGAAACATGAAATTGCCCAGTATTCTTAACCCAACTGCACAGAACAAAAACCTGCAGGAAACGAAGA
TAAATCATGTCGAAAGCTACATATAAGGAACGTGCTGCTACTCATCCTAGTCCTGTTGCTGCCAAGCTAT
TTAATATCATGCACGAAAAGCAAACAAACTTGTGTGCTTCATTGGATGTTCGTACCACCAAGGAATTACT
GGAGTTAGTTGAAGCATTAGGTCCCAAAATTTGTTTACTAAAAACACATGTGGATATCTTGACTGATTTT
TCCATGGAGGGCACAGTTAAGCCGCTAAAGGCATTATCCGCCAAGTACAATTTTTTACTCTTCGAAGACA
GAAAATTTGCTGACATTGGTAATACAGTCAAATTGCAGTACTCTGCGGGTGTATACAGAATAGCAGAATG
GGCAGACATTACGAATGCACACGGTGTGGTGGGCCCAGGTATTGTTAGCGGTTTGAAGCAGGCGGCGGAA
GAAGTAACAAAGGAACCTAGAGGCCTTTTGATGTTAGCAGAATTGTCATGCAAGGGCTCCCTAGCTACTG
GAGAATATACTAAGGGTACTGTTGACATTGCGAAGAGCGACAAAGATTTTGTTATCGGCTTTATTGCTCA
AAGAGACATGGGTGGAAGAGATGAAGGTTACGATTGGTTGATTATGACACCCGGTGTGGGTTTAGATGAC
AAGGGAGACGCATTGGGTCAACAGTATAGAACCGTGGATGATGTGGTCTCTACAGGATCTGACATTATTA
TTGTTGGAAGAGGACTATTTGCAAAGGGAAGGGATGCTAAGGTAGAGGGTGAACGTTACAGAAAAGCAGG
CTGGGAAGCATATTTGAGAAGATGCTGCCAGCAAAACTAAAAAACTGTATTATAAGTAAATGCATGTATA
CTAAACTCACAAATTAGAGCTTCAATTTAATTATATCAGTTATTACCCGGCCGGGAATCTCGGTCGTAAT
GATTTTTATAATGACGAAAAAAAAAAAAATTGGAAAGAAAACCCCCCCCCCCCGCAGCGTTGGGTCCTGG
CCACGGGTGCGCATGATCGTGCTCCTGTCGTTGAGGCGCGCCAACTTTGCGGTTAATACGCTGGGGTTCT
CCCGCCGCTTCCATGTCTTCGCCGCACCAAAACAGGATGCTGAGCATACCTACGAATCACTGGTTCGCGC
CTTCCGCTACTTCGGTGGTTGTGTGAAAACGGTGCTGGTTGATAACCAGAAGGCTGCGGTGCTGAAGAAT
AACAACGGGAAAGTCGTGTTCAACTCCGGATTCCTGTTGCTGGCCGACCACTATAACTTCCTGCCACGGG
CATGCCGTCCACGCAGGGCCAGAACAAAAGGTAAGGTTGAGCGGATGGTGAAATACCTCAAGGAGAACTT
CTTCGTTCGGTACCGCAGGTTCGACAGCTTCACTCATGTTAATCAACAACTGGAGCAATGGATAGCCGAT
GTGGCTGACAAACGGGAACTTCGCCAGTTCAAAGAAACGCCGGAACAGCGCTTCGCGCTGGAGCAGGAAC
ATCTGCAGCCGTTACCGGATACGGACTTCGATACCAGTTACTTCGACATCCGCCATGTGTCCTGGGACAG
CTATATCGAGGTTGGTGGTAATCGTTACAGCGTTCCCGAAGCGCTGTGTGGTCAGCCGGTATCGATACGA
ATATCGCTGGATGACGAGTTGCGGATCTACAGTAATGAGAAACTGGTGGCCTCACATCGCCTCTGTTCGG
CATCGTCTGGCTGGCAGACAGTGCCGGAGCATCACGCCCCGCTCTGGCAGCAGGTCAGTCAGGTGGAACA
TCGACCACTGAGTGCCTATGAGGAGCTGTTGTGATGCATGAGCTGGAAGTCCTGCTGAGTCGCCTGAAAA
TGGAGCATCTGAGTTATCACGTTGAAAGCCTGCTGGAACAGGCAGCTAAAAAAGAGCTGAACTACCGGGA
GTTCCTGTGCATGGCGCTACAGCAGGAATGGAACGGCAGGCATCAGCGCGGTATGGAGTCCAGGCTGAAG
CAGGCTCGTCTGCCGTGGGTCAAAACGCTGGAGCAGTTCGACTTTACCTTCCAGCCGGGCATCGACCGTA
AGGTTGTCCGGGAACTGGCTGGTCTGGCGTTCGTGGAGCGCAGCGAAAACGTGATCCTGCTGGGACCTCC
TGGTGTCGGAAAAACTCATCTGGCCATAGCTCTTGGCGTGAAAGCGGTGGATGCGGGACATCGGGTACTG
TTTATGCCACTGGACAGACTGATCGCGACACTGATGAAAGCGAAACAGGAAAACCGGCTGGAGCGTCAGC
TGCAGCAACTGAGTTATGCCCGGGTGTTGATCCTGGATGAAATAGGCTATCTGCCGATGAACAGAGAGGA
AGCCAGCCTGTTCTTCCGGCTACTGAACCGTCGATATGAAAAAGCGAGCATCATACTGACGTCAAACAAA
GGGTTCGCAGACTGGGGAGAAATGTTCGGAGATCACGTGCTGGCAACAGCGATACTGGATCGGTTGCTAC
ATCACTCAACCACGCTGAATATCAAAGGAGAGAGTTACCGGTTAAAAGAGAAACGTAAAGCTGGAGTGCT
GACCAAAAACACAACGCCAATCAGTGATGATGAAATGGTGAAAAGCGGACAGCATCAGTAACGAAAGTAT
CTTAGCGGGCATGAAAATGGCAAATAACGGTCAAACATCGTGGCGTTGACAACGTGCCTGGATCTGGCTA
CACTATGCGGCCACCAAGCTCGCCCGTGGCGAGCTTTACGAAGCGATCGGCATGCTCGGTTTCTTCCGTG
AGCAAGTGTTAGGACCTTTGCTCTACCGTCGCGCTGGAAAGGACCAGCGCGGAGTGAGGCGATTGGAAAC
CCTTCGACTGGATGAAGAGCGCAGACTAGCCACCACCATTGCGCTGCACGATGCGTTGTCTGTCAGGGAT
GCCATCAAAGCATCTGCCTCCATCTATCTCGACCTCCGAGCCGCCGATCCGTCGTTGGAACCGACAACGC
ATATGCCAGGTCTTCTGTACGACTTAATAGAACGTGCGGTACCAGGCACGCCTAACCGTCAGTGAGATTG
GATGAGTGAACGATATTGATCGAGAAGAGCCCTGCGCAGCCGCTGCCGTGCCCGAGAGCATGGCGGCTCA
CGTGATGGGATACAAATGGGCGCGTGATAAGGTTGGTCAGTCCGGCTGCGCGGTCTATCGGCTGCATAGC
AAGAATTCTGCCGTGTTATGGAACTGTCTTGAGGAGTTCGAACCTTCGCTTCAGGAGAGGCTTGTTGCGC
AATATGGCATTGCCGATCCGGATAGGCGCAAGCTGCAATTTCATCTCCTGCTGGACGAACTTTTCTAAGG
CGATGCCCCCTCGACCTCGATCAGGGAGGCGTTCAGGACGACTCACAAAGAAAGCCGGGCAATGCCCGGC
TTTTTCTGCTGCTACCTCCGTAGTCGTAAGGTCGTTGCAGGTGCTCGGGTGCGGTACAACTCGCCGGTCG
CCAGCTCAAGCGCGATCACGTCGTTGCCGTCGTAGTTGACGATGATGCTGTTGGGCCGACTGTCCTCACG
CTTCGCAGGGAGAGGCCAGCCTTCAATCGAAGCCGGCGCAAGCTCGTAGTGCTTCCCGGTTTCGACGCTG
CGCAGCGTCCAGGTCCTGCAACCGGCCACGCCGGTCGCAGAAACCACGGCGAGCGAGCCGCGAAAATCGT
GCGGGTACGCCTCGATGTTCATACGCCTCCTAGATCGAGCGCGAGCGTTTCTGCTCGGCCTTGGCCGCCT
GTTCCTGGGACACCTCGCCGATGACCTTGCCCTGGCCCCGGCTGTAGGCGATTTCGTAGTTCTTGCCGAC
AACCGGCGGCTTCTCAAAGATGCCCCGGCTGTGTTTCACGATCCCGCCTTCGCTGAACTGGTAGACGTTG
CGCCCATCGTCGTGCAGCACCTGGCCGACGTGCTTGTGCGGGTGGACGTTTTTGCTTGCGTCCTTCGCAT
CGCTCAACTGGTGAATGCCTTTCGGTAGCCCCGCCTCGGGCAACACCTTCATGGTCAGCCATTCGCCGTT
CACTACCTGGTCCACCTGGCGGCTGCCGTTCATGACGGCGATCTTGACGCTGCCCTCGGGTTTCATGATG
ACGCCAGGGCTTGCCGATGTGCGTGGTGCCCCGATCTGTACTTTGTTCATACGCTCTAGTTCTCCTTAGT
AGGTTCTCGCGCGGCGTTGCCGCTGTTCTTGCTGCTCGATGTCTTGCTGCTTGAGCTGCTGCACCTTCTG
CCGCTGGCCCTCGTCGAGAAGCACCTTGCCGACAGCACTTCTCACCTGGCGTTCAACCCCGTCCTTGCCC
AGGCTGCTGCGCTCGGACAGGTCGTTGAAATCGGTGTGCTTCTTCATGTTCGACAGGGCGGCGAGCTGGC
CATCGTTCAACAGCGATTCCTTGAGCTTGGCCGTGTCGGCCTCGCTCAACTGGACCTTGCCGGCCGCCGC
GTCCGCGAGGCGCTTTTCAGCGTGCAAATGGTTGCGGTAGTTCTCCGGGGTGATCGGCGGCAGCTCCTTC
GGGTAGGCGTTCTCGCCCGGCGCGAAGATTGGGAAGATGGCCTTGCCGCCGACCGCCTTGGCGGCCTCCT
GTGCCTTCGTCCTGCCGGGATTCACGCCCTGGGTGATCTGCACCTGGCGGTCGTCGTCGCCGGCGATCAC
AACGGGCTTGTCCGGGAATTTCGCGTGCAGGGCCTCGGCAACAGCCTGTAGGTTGCCGGAATCGAACGCG
GCGACAGTCGCGTGCCCCAGCGCTTCGGCCACTGTGGCGGCGGTGGCATAGCCTTCGCCGATCACCAGCG
CCGGCGCGGCCGCGAGCGCATCCATGCCACCGACGACATGGAAGCATCCTTCCTTGCGGCTGTCCTTGGC
GAAGCGCTTGGTGCCGTCCTCCTGGATGTACTGCATGGTCCATTGCTTGCCGTCGGCGTCGTAGGCCGGG
ATGTAGGTTTTCTGGCCCTCCTGGTCGGTAAGGACGCCGGCGTGCACCTGTAGACCCTTGTCGCGCAGGT
ACGGCGTCGGTTCCGTGATGGGAACCAGGCTTTGCGCCTGGCGGCCGATGCGCTGCGCCGTGGCTTCGTG
CTGGCGTTCTTGTTCCTCGGCACGCGCGGCCAGCTTGGCCGCCGCCTCGGCCTGCATCTTGGCCTTCTCG
GCGGGGTCCAGGGCGTAGCCCTTGGCCTTCCACTTCATTTCGACGCCGGTGCGGTTGTTTTTGATGTAAC
CGGCCGGGTGGCCGTCGAGGTGGCCGACGTAGAAGCCCGACTTCTCGCCCTTCTTGTCGCCCTCGGTCTC
GATGCGGTGCTTCTTGCCGTCCATGATGGGGTGCTCGCCGCCTGGGGTGACGACGCAGCCCATGCTTTTC
AGGGCCTCCGCGAACTCATCTTCGGGGGTGACGGCCGGGGATTGCTGGGTGGGCACGTTGTCCGGCAGCC
AGCGTTGCAGCTTGCCCATGTCGGCGTTCGGTCCGGCGTACCAGGACTTGGCCACCTTGTCCCACTGCGC
GCCGGCCGCCTTGGCAACCTGGCGCTCGCCGTAGGGCACGGCCAGGTAGACGCGCTCCTGGGCCGCGTTG
GGGCGCTCGGCCGTGGGTTGGGTAGGCTGGGCCTCGGCGCGGGCCTCTACGGCCGCTGTAGCGCCCTCGC
GCGCCCATTTGGCGAACGGGGCAGGGTCAACCCCTGCCGGAACGTACCAGGCGCGTTCCTGGCGGTCCCA
GCGCGCTCCAAGGGCCTTCACCTCGTCTTTCTCCTTGAACGGCACGTTCAAGTAGGCGCGCTCGGGCTTG
GCGGGGGCTTGAGCGGCCGCCGGCTGCTCGGCGGCGTTCATGGCCTGGGCCATTTCCTGCTGCTCGCGCT
CGTAGTCGGCGATCCGGCGCTGTAGGTCCTCGTCGTGCAGCATGGCCGTGCCCTCGGCGGCCTTGCGCGC
CTCCTTGGCGGCAACGCGGTCCTCGTCGGTGCTGTTGGGATCGCGGCGAACTCGCTCTTCATGGATGCGG
GCGAACTTCGCGGCCTGCTCGTACTCGTTGGCCGTCGCGTAAGCGTCGATCACGGCCAGGCGGTCGGCGA
GCGCTTCGGCATTGGTCTGCGCGTCGGGGCCGGCGAAGTCGGCAAGCCATTGGTGGCCGCCCCACGCATG
GTTCGCATAGACGCCCCAAAACTCCGGCTCTCGGTCGCCGGCCGGCACCACGGACCGTTCGCCGTCGTGC
TCGACCTCGACGTTGGCCTGGACCTGGACGCGGCCGGTCCAATCGGCAGGCAGCTCAAAGCCCAGCGTGG
TTTCGGTCAGCGCGGCCAGCGATTGGTTGCCTTCCGCCGGCTCCGCGCCGGCGCGGTACATGCGCAGGGT
CTGCGCGATCAGCTCGTCGGCCGGCGCAATGGCCGGTCGTGCCACCTGGTCTTGCTGTTGCTCCATAGTT
GCCCCCTGCGCAGGCTCGATGGCCTGCTGGGTCGTTTGTTCTTGAATTTGCTTCTGCTCGAACGCCAGGA
CGAAATCCTGGATCTTCTCCGCGTCGGCGGCCGCGCGGAAAATCTCTAGCGGGTCCTCTTGTAGCGCCTT
GATCCACGATCCGACATAGGCCGCGTGCTGGCCGGGGTCGTGGCCGATGCCCAGCTCGTCGCCCAGGATC
ATGCTGGCAATCTCGGCCCGCAGCTCTTCCTTGGCGTACCCCTCGCTCCCGAAGGGATGCGCCAGGTCGC
GGTCCAGCCGCGACGGGTGGCCGGTCCAGTGCCCCAGCTCATGGAGCGCGGTTGCGTAGTAGTTGTCGGC
GCTCGGGAACTGGCCTTTGTCGGGCAGATGGATGCTGTCCGTGGACGGCCGATAAAACGCGCGGTCGTGC
TCGCCGTGGCGGATGGTGGCACCTGACGCCGCAAGGATGTGCTCGGCCCGCTCGACGGCGCTCCAAGTCT
GTTCCTTGCGTTCCAACGGCGGCAGGCCGTCGATCTGCTCCGCATTGAACACGGTGGCGAAGAACACGCG
CGGGCGTTCGAGCTGCACCGTCACCTTGACCGGATCGCCGTTGGCATCGAGGACCGGCTTGCCGGTCTGC
TCGTCGGTCTTGGTCTGCTCTTCGCTGAACTTCCAATACTGGATCGGCGTGCCTTTCTCGCCGCGACGCA
CCTGTGCGCCGGCGGCAGCGGCCTGCTTGTAGGTCATCCAGCGCGGGTCCGCATGGCCCTGGGCCATGAG
CTGAATCGCGTTGATGCCCTTGTAACGCTTCCCGGTAGTCGGGTTGAGCGGGATGAAGGAGCCGGGCATG
CCCGGTTCCCACGGTTTTTGCCACGGCGCAGTGCCGGCTTTCAGTTGCTCAATGAGGCGTTCGGCAACCT
GCTCGTGGAACGGCTTTTTGACCTCTGCCATAGCCAATTACCTCCCGTCATTGGCGGCCGCGGTCGTCGT
GTCCTCGGGCACGGTCGCGTCCACCAGGTCAATGTCGCTCTCGGCGGCGTCCTGCTCGCTCAAGGCGTCC
TCGGGGAAGGCCCCGGCCTTCTCCGCTTCTTCCGGGTCGAACTCGACCTGGAAGCCGGGCGTCATCGCAT
CGGCGAGCTTTTCACGCAGGGCGGCGGCGGCGTTCGCGGTATCGTCGAACGGCGCAAAGTCGTCCTGCTG
CACGGTCTTGGGATCATTCATCGCTTTCACTCCTGGTTGGTGCCGTTACGGCCTTTGCTGTAGTCCGGCC
TGCCTTTCAGGTCGGGGTATGTCTGCTTGCACGTCGGGAAGTTGCTGCACCCCCACCAGAACATGCCGCG
CTTCTTGCCAGGCCGACGGGAAAGGCCGTGGCCGCAGGCCATGCACTTGTGCAGCTCGGAGACTTTCGGG
GCCTCGCGCGGGACGGGCTTGCCGCCCTTGTCGTCGCACGCGAACTTGCAGCCGTCGGCAAAGCCGGTGC
AGCCCCAAAAGTATTCGTTCTTGTCCTTCTTCTTGAGGCGTCGCAGCGGCTTGCCGCAGGACGGGCAAGG
GTGCGTGTCGATCTTCATGTTGAGGCCGTTGTCTTTGATGTTGGCGACCTCGGCGCCGATGTATTCCATC
AGCTCGTTGACGAACGACAGCGTGTCGCGCTCGCCGGCCTGGATGGCCTTCTGCTGCTCATGCCAGAGCG
CGGTCATGTCGGGGAATCTGGCCGTGTCGGGCAGTGCGTCGTACAGCTCTTCGCCGGTCGGCGTGGACAC
GATGTGCTTGCCCTTCTCCACCAGGTAGCCGCGCTCGAAAAGCGTGGCGATGATGGAGTCTCGCGTTGCC
GGCGTGCCGATCCCGCCGTGCTCGCCTTGCTTGCCCTTGTCCTTTTCGATCAAGATTTTCCGCAGGCGGT
CATCGCGGATGTATTTCGCAACGCGGGTAAGGTCCGACAGCAGAGATTCCATCGTGTACAGCGGCTGCGG
TTTCGTCTCCTGCTGCTCGGCCTTCGCATCGGTGCAGGTGCCGGCCTGGCCGTCACGCAGCTTGCGCAGG
TCCTGTTCAATGTCGTCGGCATTGCCTTCCAGGTCCTCGTTGCCGGCGTCGTTCTTGTAGAGAATCTTCC
AGCCCGGCGACGTGGTGACGTTCGAGCGCACGCCGAAACGATGATCGCCGACCTGGGCAAGCACGTCGGT
CTGGTCATACAGATGCTTCGGCCAGAACTGCGCGACGTAGGCGCGCGCGATCAGCAGGTAAATCTTCTGC
TCGGCATCGGTGAGCTTCGACAGGTCGGCCGTGCTTTCGGTCGGGATGATCGCGTGGTGCGCGGAAACCT
TGGACGAGTTGAAGGCGCGGCTCTTGATCGTCGGATTGGCGCGCTGCGCAGCAGCGGCCAGCATGGGGGC
CGTCTGTGCGATGGCCGCCAGCACGCCCGGCGCATCGCCGTGCTGTTCCTCGCTCAAGTATTCGCAGTCG
GAACGGTTGTAGGTGATGAGCTTGTGCTTCTCGCGCAGGGCCTGCGTAATGTCCTTCACCTGGTCCGGCT
TGAAGCCGAACTTGCGCGAGGCGTCCATTTGCAGTTTCAGCAGGTTGTAGGGCAGCGGCGCAGCCGCTTC
CTTCGCCTTGGTGGTCACGGACACGATGCGGGCGGGTTGGCCGCTCACGGCGGCCGCGATGCCCTCGGCG
TGCTCCTTGTTGCTGAGGCGGCCTTTCTCGTCCACCGGATCGCCGTCGGCGACCTGGTAACGGGCCGGGA
ACTGAATGCCCTCGACCTCGAACTGGCCGTTCACCAGGTAGTAGTAGGTTTTCTGGTGGGCCGCGTTCTC
GCGGCAACGGCGCACGACAAGGCCCAGGATCGGAGTCTGCACGCGCCCCACGCTCAACAGCCCCTGATAG
CCCTTCGCGCGTGCCGCAAGCGTGTACAGGCGCGTGATGTTGAAGCCGTATAGCTGGTCGCCGACGCTGC
GGGCCTCGGCCGCAGCGGACAGGCCGGCGAACTCGCGGTTGTCGCGCATCGCGGCGAGCTGCCGGCGCAC
GATCTTCACGTTGTTGTCGTTGATAAGCAGCCGCTGCACCGGCAGACGGCAGTTGGCGTATTCCAGGATT
TCATCGACCAGAAGCTGGCCTTCGTCGTCCGGGTCGCCGGCGTGAACCACGCTTTTCGCCTGCTTCAACA
GGCTGAGGATGGTCTTGAACTGAGCTTTCGCACCGGCATCGCCGGACGGTTTCTTGCGCCAGGGAATATG
GACGATGGGCAGGTCGGCCATGTTCCAGTTGGCGTAGCGCTCGTCGTAGTCCTCCGGGTCTAGCAAGGCC
AGCATGTGACCGTAGCACCAGGTCACGCGGTCGGAGCCGCATTCGTAATAGCCGTCCTTGCGGCTGCCGC
CGCCCAGGCCCTCGACGATGGCTTTTGCCAGCTCCGGTTTTTCAGCGATTACAAGGCGTTCAAATTGCAT
ATATCCCCCTACCCTCACCAGGTCAGAACCGGCCTGATGACGGTGATGATTTGCGAACGATTGACAGGCC
CGAAGTAGCGGCCGTCGAAAGACGTGTCGCTTACGTCGGACATAAGCAGAACCTCGGCGGTCCCCAGGGT
GTAGCTGTCGGACTGATAACGAGGCAGCGGCCGTCCTGATGGATCGGCCTTGATGAGCGCGCTGTGAGGC
AGCAGCCCGCCATTCACGCGCACGCCGGCGTCGGTGATGGCAACCTCGTCGCCTTTAGCGGCTAAAACTC
GCTTCATCATGTAGCCGTAGTCGCCGGGGCAGAAACCGCCGGCGATGTAGCCCCGCTCCTTGGCGTCCGA
AAACACGCCGACTTGCGGCGGGCAGAACATGACGTAAGCCCCCTTCTCCACCGGCGCATTCGATTTCCAG
TACAGGCCGACCGGAATGCTTTTGGTGGTGTTGACCTTCGCGCCGGCGAGATAGGCCGCGCCGGCGAGCA
ACAAGGCCGCGCCGCCTCCGATGGCGACGTACTTGGTGAGGCGCTGGAAGCGGCTCATATCGTGATCCCC
TCCCCTTCCTCGACGGTGGCCGTCTGGATCAGCTTGTCGCTGACCTTCGGAGCCGGTACGGCCGCGCGGG
CCTGGAATATCGGGTCTTTGAAGTAGAGCGGCTGCTTGCCGTAGATCGCGGGATAGCCGGCGACGTACAC
AACCATGTCGCCCGCCTCTTCAATGCTGCCGTCGGCGCTCTTCTTCGGCCCCGGCATGCGCAGGCATTCA
TCGGGGGTCAGCAATGGCCGCTGCACTTCCTGGAAGGTCCGCGAGACGTTGCCCAACAGCGCCGACGTGC
GGCGGCCGCTCGTCGTGATCTGCTCCTTCACGATGGTCGTGGTGCCTGTCAGTTTTGACAGGTGCTCGGC
CGTCTCCACGCGGTTCGGCGGGTAGGCGTTCTGCACGTGGCAGTTCGACGTGATGCTTTCGTCGTGGCCG
TAGCCGGTTTCGCGGCTCTTGAGCTGGTTAATGTCCTGGCAGATGAGGTAGCACTTGATGCCGTAGCCGG
CGACGAAGGCAAGGGACTCTTGCAGGATTTCGAGCTTGCCCAGGCTGGGGAACTCGTCGAGCATCATCAG
CAGACGATGCTTGTAGTGCGCGACAGGACGGCCGTTCTCGAAGTCCATCTTGTCGGCCAGCAGCCGGACG
ATCATGTTGACCATGACGCGCACCAGAGGCCGCAGACGGGCCTTGTCGTTGGGCTGCGTCACGATGAACA
GGCTTACCGGGTCGTCGTGGTGCATCAGTTGCTTGATGCGGAAGTCGGACTTGCTGACGTTGCGGGCCAC
AACCGGGTCGCGGTACAGGGCCAGGTAGGACTTGGCGGTGGACAGCACGGAACCGGATTCTTCCTCCGGG
CGGTCCATCATGTCGCGGGCCGCAGAGCCGACCGCAGGGTGGTTCTGCCCGTCAACGTGGCCGTAGGTGG
TCATTTCCATCCAAAGCTCGCCCACGTCGCGGTTCGGGTCGGCAAGCATGCCGTCCACCGACGGCAGGGT
GGCCGGCGTACCCTCGTTCTTAGCCTTGTAGAGCGCGTGCAGGATGACGCCGACAAGCAGCGCCTGGCTG
GTTTTCTGCCAGTGCGATTCCAGGCCCTTGCCGTCCGGATCGACGATCAGGGTGGCAAGGTTCTGCACGT
CGCCAACCTCGTACTCGGTCCCCAAGCGGATTTCATCGAGCGGGTTCCAGCACGCGCTACCCTGCGCGGA
TGCCGGCTCAAAGCGCACGACCTTGTTGCGGGCATGCTTCTTCCGCCAGCCGGCGGTCAGCGCCCACAAC
TCGCCTTTCAGGTCGGTGATGACGGCGCTGTGCGCCCAGGAAAGCAGCGTCGGAACGACCAGGCCGACGC
CCTTGCCGGAGCGCGTCGGCGCGTAGGTCAAGACGTGCTCGGGGCCGTTGTGCCGCAGGTAGTGGAACTT
GCCGTCCTTGTCCTGCCAGCCGCCCACATAGACGCCGCTGGAAGTGGGCGGGTGTTTGCCTGACACCAGC
TCGACGACGGTGCGCGGCCGGGGCAGCAGGCCGGCGGCCTGTATGTCCTTCTTGTCGGCCCAGCGGGCCG
AACCGTGCAGATAGTCGTTCGCCTTGCCGGTGTTCGCCTTGACCATCTGCGTGACGGCCGTGCCCAGCAG
GCCCACGGTCGAAACGACCATACCCATGCTGGCCGCGCGCATGAAATCGTCGGGATATTGGCCGTACCAC
TTGCCGGCCCATTGAAGGATCGACCAGGGCGTGTAGACGTGGTTGATATTCCAGCCAAGTCCGGCCTGAT
ACTGGAAGGAATGGGCGAAATATTGCGTCGCGGTCTGCAAGCCTGCCCCAAGGGACAGGCCGGCGAGGAT
GGGAACGGTCTTGCTGGCCTTCGGTTTTTTCGCCCGTATCTGTGGCCCCACGGCGTTGTTTCGGTTCTTC
ATCTACTCCTACCTCGGGTAGTTTTAAGGGAGCCTCGCGGGGTCACGGTGACGGGATCACCGATGGCGAG
GCGCTTCATGCGTTGCACCGTGGCCTTATCGACGGGCAGCACCAGAATCTCGTCGTTTTCTTTCCTCAAC
AGGGCCAGCGCCTGGTCCTCGACGTTCCGGGTGCCTGCATAGGACAGCGCACCAACATAATCAGTATATC
GTGCATGCTTCGGTATATCGAAGCCGTTTAGCCGCTTTTGCTCGCGCTCGGCAACATATTTCTCGGCCGC
CGCGATCTGTTCGGGCTTTAGCCCTCTTCCTGGCCCAGAAACTCCCCGTCGCAGTGCGTGAGCTGGTTCG
GCTCCTTGCTGCTCCACGTGACCAGGAACATCACGCGGCAATAGCATTTCAGCTCCGCCGGCGATGCGAA
CCACACCGAGTTGGGACAGCGCTCGCAAACGGTTTTGGCTTTGGGGCGGCGGCTTTCGTCCAATGCGTCC
AACGTTGGGCTTGCGGAGTGCGACGGTTCCGCCGGCGCTGACGGCGCGAGCGTCCCGTCGGTCGCCGTCG
CCGCCTGTGGCGTTGAGGGTGGTTCTGGCTGCGGCAGGTCGAATGCCTCCATCGCCGCCGCGATCTCTTC
GTCCGTCATTTCGTTCGGGTTGCTCATGTGCTTGCTCCTTCGTCAGTAGTTCTTGACGGCGGCGCTCAAG
GGCGGCGTCGTCAAAGGTGATTGCCAGACGGCCAGCGGCGGCCGCCTGCGCGATCCGCTCCTTGAACTCT
GCTGTGCCGTTGACGGTGATCCGGTCGCCGAAGCGCTCCATTGCCAGGCGCAGGGCGGCGTCCAGGCCGT
CCGTGGTGGCCTCGCGCGAGACTTGCAGGCGGTCGCCGTCGTCGCGGACGGCGCTGCTGCCGACGCGATA
GATGATGGTTCCCTTCTTCGTGATGTTGTCCGTCACGGCCGCATGGCCCGGCTTGGCCTCGCCGCTGCCC
TGGATGGTGTTGCCCTTGAGGTCGCTGCGGCCCTCGCGTGCGCGCAGCGCGGCCAGGGCCTTGTCGTCGC
CCTTCATCGCCTCGGCCTTGAGCCAGTCGGCCCACGCGCGGCGCTGCGTGCGCTCCTGGACCGCCTGACG
GCCCTGCCGGTACTCGCGGTTGATCTTGTCCGGGTCGGCGCGCAGAGCCTTGTGCGCCTGCGCGTACATC
AGTCGCTTTGCAATGCGCCCCTCGCCCAGCAGCTTGATAGCGGCGCGGCGCAGCCGGTTGCTGCGCATCG
CGGCTTCAATCAGGCGGTCACGACGCCGGCGCAGCGTGTCCAGCTCGCCCTTGCGCACGGCCCCCATTTC
CTGGCGTTCAGACTGATACCGGGCGTATAGCTCGGTGGTGTCGATGCGGGTCTTGAGCGGCTTCGCTCGA
TACTCCCGCCGCCGGGGGGCTTCGCCGCCCTCGGCTGGCGTGAATGCCCCGAATCGGGCTTCGAGCTTCG
GCTTGGACAGGTCGCGCGAAACGGTGCTGGCCTTGACCGTCGTGCCGTCGCCGGCCTCGAAGATGAAGCC
GTTTCCGCGCTCGCGCAGCTTAAGCCCGTTTTCCCGCAGGACGCGGTGCAGGTCCTCCCAGGATTGCGCC
GCTTGCAGCTCCGGCAGGCATTCGCGCTTGATCCAGCCGACCAGGCTTTCCACGCCCGCGTGCCGCTCCA
TGTCGTTCGCGCGGTTCTCGGAAACGCGCTGCCGCGTTTCGTGATTGTCACGCTCAAGCCCGTAGTCCCG
TTCGAGCGTCGCGCAGAGGTCAGCGAGGGCGCGGTAGGCCCGATACGGCTCATGGATGGTGTTTCGGGTC
GGGTGAATCTTGTTGATGGCGATATGGATGTGCAGGTTGTCGGTGTCGTGATGCACGGCACTGACGCGCT
GATGCTCGGCGAAGCCAAGCCCAGCGCAGATGCGGTCCTCAATCGCGCGCAACGTCTCCGCGTCGGGCTT
CTCTCCCGCGCGGAAGCTAACCAGCAGGTGATAGGTCTTGTCGGCCTCGGAACGGGTGTTGCCGTGCTGG
GTCGCCATCACCTCGGCCATGACAGCGGGCAGGGTGTTTGCCTCGCAGTTCGTGACGCGCACGTGACCCA
GGCGCTCGGTCTTGCCTTGCTCGTCGGTGATGTACTTCACCAGCTCCGCGAAGTCGCTCTTCTTGATGGA
GCGCATGGGGACGTGCTTGGCAATCACGCGCACCCCCCGGCCGTTTTAGCGGCTAAAAAAGTCATGGCTC
TGCCCTCGGGCGGACCACGCCCATCATGACCTTGCCAAGCTCGTCCTGCTTCTCTTCGATCTTCGCCAGC
AGGGCGAGGATCGTGGCATCACCGAACCGCGCCGTGCGCGGGTCGTCGGTGAGCCAGAGTTTCAGCAGGC
CGCCCAGGCGGCCCAGGTCGCCATTGATGCGGGCCAGCTCGCGGACGTGCTCATAGTCCACGACGCCCGT
GATTTTGTAGCCCTGGCCGACGGCCAGCAGGTAGGCCGACAGGCTCATGCCGGCCGCCGCCGCCTTTTCC
TCAATCTCTCTTCGTTCGTCTGGAAGGCAGTACACCTTGATAGGTGGGCTGCCCTTCCTGGTTGGCTTGG
TTTCATCAGCCATCCGCTTGCCGAATTCTGACGCCGTTGGATACACCAAGGAAAGTCTACACGAACCCTT
TGGCAAAATCCTGTATATCGTGCGAAAAAGGATGGATATACCGAAAAAATCGCTATAATGACCCCGAAGC
AGGGTTATGCAGCGGAAAAGCGCTGCTTCCCTGCTGTTTTGTGGAATATCTACCGACTGGAAACAGGCAA
ATGCAGGAAATTACTGAACTGAGGGGACAGGCGAGAGACGATGCCAAAGAGCTACACCGACGAGCTGGCC
GAGTGGGTTGAATCCCGCGCGGCCAAGAAGCGCCGGCGTGATGAGGCTGCGGTTGCGTTCCTGGCGGTGA
GGGCGGATGTCGAGGCGGCGTTAGCGTCCGGCTATGCGCTCGTCACCATTTGGGAGCACATGCGGGAAAC
GGGGAAGGTCAAGTTCTCCTACGAGACGTTCCGCTCGCACGCCAGGCGGCACATCAAGGCCAAGCCCGCC
GATGTGCCCGCACCGCAGGCCAAGGCTGCGGAACCCGCGCCGGCACCCAAGACGCCGGAGCCACGGCGGC
CGAAGCAGGGGGGCAAGGCTGAAAAGCCGGCCCCCGCTGCGGCCCCGACCGGCTTCACCTTCAACCCAAC
ACCGGACAAAAAGGATCTACTGTAATGGCGAAAATTCACATGGTTTTGCAGGGCAAGGGCGGGGTCGGCA
AGTCGGCCATCGCCGCGATCATTGCGCAGTACAAGATGGACAAGGGGCAGACACCCTTGTGCATCGACAC
CGACCCGGTGAACGCGACGTTCGAGGGCTACAAGGCCCTGAACGTCCGCCGGCTGAACATCATGGCCGGC
GACGAAATTAACTCGCGCAACTTCGACACCCTGGTCGAGCTGATTGCGCCGACCAAGGATGACGTGGTGA
TCGACAACGGTGCCAGCTCGTTCGTGCCTCTGTCGCATTACCTCATCAGCAACCAGGTGCCGGCTCTGCT
GCAAGAAATGGGGCATGAGCTGGTCATCCATACCGTCGTCACCGGCGGCCAGGCTCTCCTGGACACGGTG
AGCGGCTTCGCCCAGCTCGCCAGCCAGTTCCCGGCCGAAGCGCTTTTCGTGGTCTGGCTGAACCCGTATT
GGGGGCCTATCGAGCATGAGGGCAAGAGCTTTGAGCAGATGAAGGCGTACACGGCCAACAAGGCCCGCGT
GTCGTCCATCATCCAGATTCCGGCCCTCAAGGAAGAAACCTACGGCCGCGATTTCAGCGACATGCTGCAA
GAGCGGCTGACGTTCGACCAGGCGCTGGCCGATGAATCGCTCACGATCATGACGCGGCAACGCCTCAAGA
TCGTGCGGCGCGGCCTGTTTGAACAGCTCGACGCGGCGGCCGTGCTATGAGCGACCAGATTGAAGAGCTG
ATCCGGGAGATTGCGGCCAAGCACGGCATCGCCGTCGGCCGCGACGACCCGGTGCTGATCCTGCATACCA
TCAACGCCCGGCTCATGGCCGACAGTGCGGCCAAGCAAGAGGAAATCCTTGCCGCGTTCAAGGAAGAGCT
GGAAGGGATCGCCCATCGTTGGGGCGAGGACGCCAAGGCCAAAGCGGAGCGGATGCTGAACGCGGCCCTG
GCGGCCAGCAAGGACGCAATGGCGAAGGTAATGAAGGACAGCGCCGCGCAGGCGGCCGAAGCGATCCGCA
GGGAAATCGACGACGGCCTTGGCCGCCAGCTCGCGGCCAAGGTCGCGGACGCGCGGCGCGTGGCGATGAT
GAACATGATCGCCGGCGGCATGGTGTTGTTCGCGGCCGCCCTGGTGGTGTGGGCCTCGTTATGAATCGCA
GAGGCGCAGATGAAAAAGCCCGGCGTTGCCGGGCTTTGTTTTTGCGTTAGCTGGGCTTGTTTGACAGGCC
CAAGCTCTGACTGCGCCCGCGCTCGCGCTCCTGGGCCTGTTTCTTCTCCTGCTCCTGCTTGCGCATCAGG
GCCTGGTGCCGTCGGGCTGCTTCACGCATCGAATCCCAGTCGCCGGCCAGCTCGGGATGCTCCGCGCACA
TCTTGCGCGTCGCCAGTTCCTCGATCTTGGGCGCGTGAATGCCCATGCCTTCCTTGATTTCGCGCACCAT
GTCCAGCCGCGTGTGCAGGGTCTGCAAGCGGGCTTGCTGTTGGGCCTGCTGCTGCTGCCAGGCGGCCTTT
GTACGCGGCAGGGACAGCAAGCCGGGGGCATTGGACTGTAGCTGCTGCAAACGCGCCTGCTGACGGTCTA
CGAGCTGTTCTAGGCGGTCCTCGATGCGCTCCACCTGGTCATGCTTTGCCTGCACGTAGAGCGCAAGGGT
CTGCTGGTAGGTCTGCTCGATGGGCGCGGATTCTAAGAGGGCCTGCTGTTCCGTCTCGGCCTCCTGGGCC
GCCTGTAGCAAATCCTCGCCGCTGTTGCCGCTGGACTGCTTTACTGCCGGGGACTGCTGTTGCCCTGCTC
GCGCCGTCGTCGCAGTTCGGCTTGCCCCCACTCGATTGACTGCTTCATTTCGAGCCGCAGCGATGCGATC
TCGGATTGCGTCAACGGACGGGGCAGCGCGGAGGTGTCCGGCTTCTCCTTGGGTGAGTCGGTCGATGCCA
TAGCCAAAGGTTTCCTTCCAAAATGCGTCCATTGCTGGACCGTGTTTCTCATTGATGCCCGCAAGCATCT
TCGGCTTGACCGCCAGGTCAAGCGCGCCTTCATGGGCGGTCATGACGGACGCCGCCATGACCTTGCCGCC
GTTGTTCTCGATGTAGCCGCGTAATGAGGCAATGGTGCCGCCCATCGTCAGCGTGTCATCGACAACGATG
TACTTCTGGCCGGGGATCACCTCCCCCTCGAAAGTCGGGTTGAACGCCAGGCGATGATCTGAACCGGCTC
CGGTTCGGGCGACCTTCTCCCGCTGCACAATGTCCGTTTCGACCTCAAGGCCAAGGCGGTCGGCCAGAAC
GACCGCCATCATGGCCGGAATCTTGTTGTTCCCCGCCGCCTCGACGGCGAGGACTGGAACGATGCGGGGC
TTGTCGTCGCCGATCAGCGTCTTGAGCTGGGCAACAGTGTCGTCCGAAATCAGGCGCTCGACCAAATTAA
GCGCCGCTTCCGCGTCGCCCTGCTTCGCAGCCTGGTATTCAGGCTCGTTGGTCAAAGAACCAAGGTCGCC
GTTGCGAACCACCTTCGGGAAGTCTCCCCACGGTGCGCGCTCGGCTCTGCTGTAGCTGCTCAAGACGCCT
CCCTTTTTAGCCGCTAAAACTCTAACGAGTGCGCCCGCGACTCAACTTGACGCTTTCGGCACTTACCTGT
GCCTTGCCACTTGCGTCATAGGTGATGCTTTTCGCACTCCCGATTTCAGGTACTTTATCGAAATCTGACC
GGGCGTGCATTACAAAGTTCTTCCCCACCTGTTGGTAAATGCTGCCGCTATCTGCGTGGACGATGCTGCC
GTCGTGGCGCTGCGACTTATCGGCCTTTTGGGCCATATAGATGTTGTAAATGCCAGGTTTCAGGGCCCCG
GCTTTATCTACCTTCTGGTTCGTCCATGCGCCTTGGTTCTCGGTCTGGACAATTCTTTGCCCATTCATGA
CCAGGAGGCGGTGTTTCATTGGGTGACTCCTGACGGTTGCCTCTGGTGTTAAACGTGTCCTGGTCGCTTG
CCGGCTAAAAAAAAGCCGACCTCGGCAGTTCGAGGCCGGCTTTCCCTAGAGCCGGGCGCGTCAAGGTTGT
TCCATCTATTTTAGTGAACTGCGTTCGATTTATCAGTTACTTTCCTCCCGCTTTGTGTTTCCTCCCACTC
GTTTCCGCGTCTAGCCGACCCCTCAACATAGCGGCCTCTTCTTGGGCTGCCTTTGCCTCTTGCCGCGCTT
CGTCACGCTCGGCTTGCACCGTCGTAAAGCGCTCGGCCTGCCTGGCCGCCTCTTGCGCCGCCAACTTCCT
TTGCTCCTGGTGGGCCTCGGCGTCGGCCTGCGCCTTCGCTTTCACCGCTGCCAACTCCGTGCGCAAACTC
TCCGCTTCGCGCCTGGTGGCGTCGCGCTCGCCGCGAAGCGCCTGCATTTCCTGGTTGGCCGCGTCCAGGG
TCTTGCGGCTCTCTTCTTTGAATGCGCGGGCGTCCTGGTGAGCGTAGTCCAGCTCGGCGCGCAGCTCCTG
CGCTCGACGCTCCACCTCGTCGGCCCGCTGCGTCGCCAGCGCGGCCCGCTGCTCGGCTCCTGCCAGGGCG
GTGCGTGCTTCGGCCAGGGCTTGCCGCTGGCGTGCGGCCAGCTCGGCCGCCTCGGCGGCCTGCTGCTCTA
GCAATGTAACGCGCGCCTGGGCTTCTTCCAGCTCGCGGGCCTGCGCCTCGAAGGCGTCGGCCAGCTCCCC
GCGCACGGCTTCCAACTCGTTGCGCTCACGATCCCAGCCGGCTTGCGCTGCCTGCAACGATTCATTGGCA
AGGGCCTGGGCGGCTTGCCAGAGGGCGGCCACGGCCTGGTTGCCGGCCTGCTGCACCGCGTCCGGCACCT
GGACTGCCAGCGGGGCGGCCTGCGCCGTGTGCTGGCGTCGCCATTCGCGCATGCCGGCGCTGGCGTCGTT
CATGTTGACGCGGGCGGCCTTACGCACTGCATCCACGGTCGGGAAGTTCTCCCGGTCGCCTTGCTCGAAC
AGCTCGTCCGCAGCCGCAAAAATGCGGTCGCGCGTCTCTTTGTTCAGTTCCATGTTGGCTCCGGTAATTG
GTAAGAATAATAATACTCTTACCTACCTTATCAGCGCAAGAGTTTAGCTGAACAGTTCTCGACTTAACGG
CAGGTTTTTTAGCGGCTGAAGGGCAGGCAAAAAAAGCCCCGCACGGTCGGCGGGGGCAAAGGGTCAGCGG
GAAGGGGATTAGCGGGCGTCGGGCTTCTTCATGCGTCGGGGCCGCGCTTCTTGGGATGGAGCACGACGAA
GCGCGCACGCGCATCGTCCTCGGCCCTATCGGCCCGCGTCGCGGTCAGGAACTTGTCGCGCGCTAGGTCC
TCCCTGGTGGGCACCAGGGGCATGAACTCGGCCTGCTCGATGTAGGTCCACTCCATGACCGCATCGCAGT
CGAGGCCGCGTTCCTTCACCGTCTCTTGCAGGTCGCGGTACGCCCGCTCGTTGAGCGGCTGGTAACGGGC
CAATTGGTCGTAAATGGCTGTCGGCCATGAGCGGCCTTTCCTGTTGAGCCAGCAGCCGACGACGAAGCCG
GCAATGCAGGCCCCTGGCACAACCAGGCCGACGCCGGGGGCAGGGGATGGCAGCAGCTCGCCAACCAGGA
ACCCCGCCGCGATGATGCCGATGCCGGTCAACCAGCCCTTGAAACTATCCGGCCCCGAAACACCCCTGCG
CATTGCCTGGATGCTGCGCCGGATAGCTTGCAACATCAGGAGCCGTTTCTTTTGTTCGTCAGTCATGGTC
CGCCCTCACCAGTTGTTCGTATCGGTGTCGGACGAACTGAAATCGCAAGAGCTGCCGGTATCGGTCCAGC
CGCTGTCCGTGTCGCTGCTGCCGAAGCACGGCGAGGGGTCCGCGAACGCCGCAGACGGCGTATCCGGCCG
CAGCGCATCGCCCAGCATGGCCCCGGTCAGCGAGCCGCCGGCCAGGTAGCCCAGCATGGTGCTGTTGGTC
GCCCCGGCCACCAGGGCCGACGTGACGAAATCGCCGTCATTCCCTCTGGATTGTTCGCTGCTCGGCGGGG
CAGTGCGCCGCGCCGGCGGCGTCGTGGATGGCTCGGGTTGGCTGGCCTGCGACGGCCGGCGAAAGGTGCG
CAGCAGCTCGTTATCGACCGGCTGCGGCGTCGGGGCCGCCGCCTTGCGCTGCGGTCGGTGTTCCTTCTTC
GGCTCGCGCAGCTTGAACAGCATGATCGCGGAAACCAGCAGCAACGCCGCGCCTACGCCTCCCGCGATGT
AGAACAGCATCGGATTCATTCTTCGGTCCTCCTTGTAGCGGAACCGTTGTCTGTGCGGCGCGGGTGGCCC
GCGCCGCTGTCTTTGGGGATCAGCCCTCGATGAGCGCGACCAGTTTCACGTCGGCAAGGTTCGCCTCGAA
CTCCTGGCCGTCGTCCTCGTACTTCAACCAGGCATAGCCTTCCGCCGGCGGCCGACGGTTGAGGATAAGG
CGGGCAGGGCGCTCGTCGTGCTCGACCTGGACGATGGCCTTTTTCAGCTTGTCCGGGTCCGGCTCCTTCG
CGCCCTTTTCCTTGGCGTCCTTACCGTCCTGGTCGCCGTCCTCGCCGTCCTGGCCGTCGCCGGCCTCCGC
GTCACGCTCGGCATCAGTCTGGCCGTTGAAGGCATCGACGGTGTTGGGATCGCGGCCCTTCTCGTCCAGG
AACTCGCGCAGCAGCTTGACCGTGCCGCGCGTGATTTCCTGGGTGTCGTCGTCAAGCCACGCCTCGACTT
CCTCCGGGCGCTTCTTGAAGGCCGTCACCAGCTCGTTCACCACGGTCACGTCGCGCACGCGGCCGGTGTT
GAACGCATCGGCGATCTTCTCCGGCAGGTCCAGCAGCGTGACGTGCTGGGTGATGAACGCCGGCGACTTG
CCGATTTCCTTGGCGATATCGCCTTTCTTCTTGCCCTTCGCCAGCTCGCGGCCAATGAAGTCGGCAATTT
CGCGCGGGGTCAGCTCGTTGCGTTGCAGGTTCTCGATAACCTGGTCGGCTTCGTTGTAGTCGTTGTCGAT
GAACGCCGGGATGGACTTCTTGCCGGCCCACTTCGAGCCACGGTAGCGGCGGGCGCCGTGATTGATGATA
TAGCGGCCCGGCTGCTCCTGGTTCTCGCGCACCGAAATGGGTGACTTCACCCCGCGCTCTTTGATCGTGG
CACCGATTTCCGCGATGCTCTCCGGGGAAAAGCCGGGGTTGTCGGCCGTCCGCGGCTGATGCGGATCTTC
GTCGATCAGGTCCAGGTCCAGCTCGATAGGGCCGGAACCGCCCTGAGACGCCGCAGGAGCGTCCAGGAGG
CTCGACAGGTCGCCGATGCTATCCAACCCCAGGCCGGACGGCTGCGCCGCGCCTGCGGCTTCCTGAGCGG
CCGCAGCGGTGTTTTTCTTGGTGGTCTTGGCTTGAGCCGCAGTCATTGGGAAATCTCCATCTTCGTGAAC
ACGTAATCAGCCAGGGCGCGAACCTCTTTCGATGCCTTGCGCGCGGCCGTTTTCTTGATCTTCCAGACCG
GCACACCGGATGCGAGGGCATCGGCGATGCTGCTGCGCAGGCCAACGGTGGCCGGAATCATCATCTTGGG
GTACGCGGCCAGCAGCTCGGCTTGGTGGCGCGCGTGGCGCGGATTCCGCGCATCGACCTTGCTGGGCACC
ATGCCAAGGAATTGCAGCTTGGCGTTCTTCTGGCGCACGTTCGCAATGGTCGTGACCATCTTCTTGATGC
CCTGGATGCTGTACGCCTCAAGCTCGATGGGGGACAGCACATAGTCGGCCGCGAAGAGGGCGGCCGCCAG
GCCGACGCCAAGGGTCGGGGCCGTGTCGATCAGGCACACGTCGAAGCCTTGGTTCGCCAGGGCCTTGATG
TTCGCCCCGAACAGCTCGCGGGCGTCGTCCAGCGACAGCCGTTCGGCGTTCGCCAGTACCGGGTTGGACT
CGATGAGGGCGAGGCGCGCGGCCTGGCCGTCGCCGGCTGCGGGTGCGGTTTCGGTCCAGCCGCCGGCAGG
GACAGCGCCGAACAGCTTGCTTGCATGCAGGCCGGTAGCAAAGTCCTTGAGCGTGTAGGACGCATTGCCC
TGGGGGTCCAGGTCGATCACGGCAACCCGCAAGCCGCGCTCGAAAAAGTCGAAGGCAAGATGCACAAGGG
TCGAAGTCTTGCCGACGCCGCCTTTCTGGTTGGCCGTGACCAAAGTTTTCATCGTTTGGTTTCCTGTTTT
TTCTTGGCGTCCGCTTCCCACTTCCGGACGATGTACGCCTGATGTTCCGGCAGAACCGCCGTTACCCGCG
CGTACCCCTCGGGCAAGTTCTTGTCCTCGAACGCGGCCCACACGCGATGCACCGCTTGCGACACTGCGCC
CCTGGTCAGTCCCAGCGACGTTGCGAACGTCGCCTGTGGCTTCCCATCGACTAAGACGCCCCGCGCTATC
TCGATGGTCTGCTGCCCCACTTCCAGCCCCTGGATCGCCTCCTGGAACTGGCTTTCGGTAAGCCGTTTCT
TCATGGATAACACCCATAATTTGCTCCGCGCCTTGGTTGAACATAGCGGTGACAGCCGCCAGCACATGAG
AGAAGTTTAGCTAAACATTTCTCGCACGTCAACACCTTTAGCCGCTAAAACTCGTCCTTGGCGTAACAAA
ACAAAAGCCCGGAAACCGGGCTTTCGTCTCTTGCCGCTTATGGCTCTGCACCCGGCTCCATCACCAACAG
GTCGCGCACGCGCTTCACTCGGTTGCGGATCGACACTGCCAGCCCAACAAAGCCGGTTGCCGCCGCCGCC
AGGATCGCGCCGATGATGCCGGCCACACCGGCCATCGCCCACCAGGTCGCCGCCTTCCGGTTCCATTCCT
GCTGGTACTGCTTCGCAATGCTGGACCTCGGCTCACCATAGGCTGACCGCTCGATGGCGTATGCCGCTTC
TCCCCTTGGCGTAAAACCCAGCGCCGCAGGCGGCATTGCCATGCTGCCCGCCGCTTTCCCGACCACGACG
CGCGCACCAGGCTTGCGGTCCAGACCTTCGGCCACGGCGAGCTGCGCAAGGACATAATCAGCCGCCGACT
TGGCTCCACGCGCCTCGATCAGCTCTTGCACTCGCGCGAAATCCTTGGCCTCCACGGCCGCCATGAATCG
CGCACGCGGCGAAGGCTCCGCAGGGCCGGCGTCGTGATCGCCGCCGAGAATGCCCTTCACCAAGTTCGAC
GACACGAAAATCATGCTGACGGCTATCACCATCATGCAGACGGATCGCACGAACCCGCTGAATTCACCCC
CGAACACGAGCACGGCACCCGCGACCACTATGCCAAGAATGCCCAAGGTAAAAATTGCCGGCCCCGCCAT
GAAGTCCGTGAATGCCCCGACGGCCGAAGTGAAGGGCAGGCCGCCACCCAGGCCGCCGCCCTCACTGCCC
GGCACCTGGTCGCTGAATGTCGATGCCAGCACCTGCGGCACGTCAATGCTTCCGGGCGTCGCGCTCGGGC
TGATCGCCCATCCCGTTACTGCCCCGATCCCGGCAATGGCAAGGACTGCCAGCGCCGCGATGAGGAAGCG
GGTGCCCCGCTTCTTCATCTTCGCGCCTCGGGCCTCGAGGCCGCCTACCTGGGCGAAAACATCGGTGTTT
GTGGCATTCATACGGACTCCTGTTGGGCCAGCTCGCGCACGGGCTGGCGGGTCAGCTTGGCTTGAAGATC
GCCACGCATTGCGGCGATCTGCTTCTCGGCATCCTTGCGCTTCTGCACGCCTTCCTGCTGGATGCGAATA
ACGTCCTCGACGGTCTTGATGAGCGTCGTCTGAACCTGCTTGAGCGTGTCCACGTCGATCACCAGGCGTT
GGTTCTCCTTCGCCGTCTCGACGGACGTGCGATGCAGCAGGGCCGCATTGCGCTTCATCAGGTCGTTGGT
GGTGTCGTCGATGGCCGTGGCCAGTTCGACGGCGTTCTTCTGCTCGTTGAGGCTCAAGGCCAGCATGAAT
TGCCGCTTCCACGCCGGCACGGTGATTTCGCGGATGGTGTGGAATTTATCGACCAGCATCTGGTTGTTGG
CCTGGATCATGCGGATGGTCGGCAGGCTCTGCATGGCCGAATGTTGCAAGGCGATCAGGTCGCCGATGCG
CTTGTCCAGGTTGGCAACCATCGCATCGAGGTCGGCCAGCTCCTGCACGCGGCCCGGGTCGTTCCCGACA
TTGCCGCGCAGACCCTCGGCCTGCTCGCGCAGCTCGGCAAGGCGGACCTTGCCGGCCGCGATGTGGACGC
CAAGAAGGCGGTGTTCCTCGCGCACGGCTGCGAACATTTCGTCGAGCGAGGCATTGCGCTGCGCGATGCC
TTGCTGGGTGGTCTGCACTTCGCTGACCAGGTGTTCGATCTGCTCGCGGGTCGTGTCGAAGCGCGCCATG
AAGCCCGTCGAACGGACGCGGAAGCGGTCGATCAGCGGGCCAATCAGGGGCAGGCGGGAACGGTTGTCGG
ACAAAGGGCCGACGTTCAGGGAACGGGCCTTGGCGACAACCTGGGTCAGTTTCTCGCCTGCTTCGTCCAG
GTCGCTGTTGCGCACCTGGTCCAGCAGGCTATCGGCGTAGCGGGACGTGTGCTCGGCCACGTCGCGGCCG
AACTCGGCAACGGTCTGCGGACTGCCGACCTCGATCCGCTGCGCGACCGCATGGACTTCCGGCACGTCGC
TTTCCTGCAAGCCCAGCTCGCGCAGGGTTGCCGGGGTCATGTCGAAGGCGACGATAGGGGCCTTGGCGTC
GTGCGTCGTTTTCAGTGCGTTCATAGGGTTCTCCCGCCGTGTTATTGGTTGATGCCTTCCAGGCTCTGCG
AAAGGCTCCGCATGAGCGCCTGGTGAGCTTTGGCCGCCTCGGCGACCATTGCCGGATTCATGTTCTTGGT
GGTGATGAGCGCGAGGGTGTGCTGACGCCAGACGGGCACCAGGACGGATGCCGTTTCAGAGAAGCGGTCC
AGCATGTCCACGGCCTGCGCCCGCGTGAGCTTCATCTGAGTGACGCTCATTTCATGGGACGCCATGAGGG
TTGCCAGGTTGGCGAGCTTGCGCGCGAAGCGTTCGCGCGGCTTGTCGAACTCGATCACGCCGGCCTTGGC
CGCGCCGGCCTCGGGGTTCTCGTCCAGGAACTCGCGCCCGGCTTGAATGTAGGCTCTGAGCCGGTCTACC
TCGGCCTCATGCGTATTGAGCATGTCATCCAAGGCGCGCAACGTGTCCCGCACGCGCTGCGCTACGCCCT
CGGCTTCGTCCAGCAACTGGTCGAGCGTCTTGCGGGCGACCTGATACCTCACCTGGCGTTCAACCTCACG
GCCAAGCATCTTCTCGAACCAGGTAGGCTTTTCCGCGATCTTGCGGGGGTCCGCGTCGGCCAGCTTCGCC
ACGATCTGGCTGATTTTGTCGGCCAGCGCGGCAACTGCGCCGTGCTCCATCAGATTCGACAGCTCGTTGA
GGGAATCCGCCCCGTCGATGCCGGCCCCGTACTCGCCAATCGTCGCCGGCGACGCGAAGAGGGCGGGCAA
AACCTCCCCCTTCAATCGCGCCATGTTCACGCTTTGTTCTTCCATTCGATACACCCTCGCGGTGGGTTAA
TTGCTTTTCGATGGAAGAAGTTTAGCTAAACTTTCTATCCCTCGTCAACACCTTTAGCCGCTAAAATTTG
GGGACAGGTCATTTACAGAAAGCCAGCTCACTCCTGGCGTTGCCCCTTGAGCGCCGCTAGGCGCGCAGCA
TCCTTCGCGCTGAGAAAGAACGTCATCAGCGGCCCGACCGTCTTGCTTGAACCGTCGGCAAAGCAAACAT
CCATCGAACAGCCTTGCGTGTGGGGGTCCACGCCTTCGACCAGTTTCCAAGGGTCCATGCCCCAGCCCTC
GGCCTCCGGATTGAACCAGTACGCCGATGCGTCGCCGTTTAGGTCGCTGTCGGCGTAGTCCTTGACCAGC
ACGGCCACCCGCCCGGTCGTCGGGCACACGTAGCCCGGCTGCTTAGGTTCCTGTCTTGGCATTGCTCAAA
GCTCCTTGAAGGGGCCGCTCTACAGCCCCTTGGGCTTGTAGAGCGACACGAAATAGGTGAGTGCGGTCAG
TACCGCGAAATGCACCAGGAACGTCCAGCCGGCATGAACGCCAAGGGTGTTCCAGTGGTACAGCATCCGC
AGGAACTGAAAGAAAACGTCGATAGAGATGATCCACTTCGCCACCGGCCACACCAGGACAGTAACGACCC
ATACAAAGCGGACCAGGGCCTGGACACCCTTGGCAAAAGTGAACCGGGGCGGGGCCTTGCTCGGGGCCTC
AACGCGCGGGGCAGGGGCCTCGGCCTCCACTTCCACGCCTGGGAACTTGATAATCTTCGACATTGCTTGA
CCCTCCACGGCGATGCGTGTTCAATTCGTCCAGCGCTCGCGCGCCTAGACCGTGATGTGACAGCATCGAG
GTCAAGCGCCCCGGAGAAATCCGGGGCGTCATCCCTATGCCCCGTCCAACTCGGGAACCGGCTTTTCCCT
GGTGCTCAACCTGGCCGGCTCGACCCACTTGGTGACTTGCTGCCACTCGTTACCACTGCGAACGGCTACC
CGAATCTGCACACGTTTAGCCGCGATCTTCGTCACTATGCCAGCAACACAAACGGAATACCCGTACCCGC
CGCGCGGGGTGTGCTGCCAGTTCACCCTATCTCCTACTTGCATCATCATCCCCTGGCGTCAGTGACCGGC
CCGGAATTTCGCCAAGTCGATTTCGTTGAAGGTCCAGCGCTGTTTCGCCCGTTCCTCCAACCTCGACGAC
TCCCGCATGACCTCGATGCGCAGGCGCTCGACCTGGTGCATCAGCTCATCAGCGCGCCGCTGCTTCTCGG
CAATAGCATTCCGCTGCGCGACCAGCTCCTGGTCTACGTTCGGCAGCTCGTCGATCCACGGCATGAACTT
ATCGGTCATCGGATTGGCCTCCGGTAATTGACCTGGGAATCTACCCGGCCTCAAAACAAGAATAGGGCAT
AATGCCCTAACTTGTCAAGCAATTTTAGCTAAACAATTGAGGGGATTCAGCGAGGCGTCATGCTTGAAAA
CACCTTTCCCCTGGCGTGCAATCAGCTTGTCCCGGCGGCAGCGCACTGCCGCAGCGCGGCCAGCAAGGTG
CCTTGCTCGATCCGCTGTCGTTCCTCCGGCGTAATGCAATCGCCGCAGATACCGCCCAGCTCTTCGCGCA
GGGCGTCCGCCCCGATCAGGCTGCGGCTAAGGGTCGAAATGGACTTACCGCAGCGGCGGCAATTGGTGGT
GACAATCTCGATCTTGCGGTTGGGCATGGCCCTATCTCCTTGAGAGAGGCCCGACCGTAGCCGGGCCTCG
TTCCGTTACCAGCCTGCGCGAGCCTTCGCGCGTTCGACTTCCTGGGTGGACCAGTGGCCCTTTGCTTCAC
CCTCCAGGGTGCAACCTTGCAGGTACGCCTTGTGCCGCAGCTCTTCGGCCTGGCGGGTAAGCTCTGCCGC
CTGCTCCATCAGCGCCGCGATCTGGTCACGACGGGCCAGAAAATCCGTGGCGGCCGCGCCGGGCAGCTCA
TCGAGCCAAGACATGATCTTGCTTTTCATCGGGGTTGATCCTCCGGTTGCTGACCTGGGCGAAGTGCCCG
GCCTTGGATTGCTATATTAGGGCATTATGCCCTAGATAGTCAAGGAAATTTAGCTAAACAATTTGCGGCG
GGCGCACGAAAAAACCCGGCTTGCGGGCCGGGCTGCTGGCAGCATATCGCAACGATCAGGGTTGGCGGTT
TTAGCCGCTAAAGTCCTCTCCCTTGGCGTAAAGTCCTGCGGGCGTCAGCCCTGGCCTTTCCAGATCGCCC
CAATCCCCGCTAGATCGCAAAGGATCGCCCAGGCGGCATAGGGGATCGGCGAATCCTCGCCAACCCAACG
CCGCACCGTGCGGTCGCCCTTGGCACCCAAGCCCAAGATGCGCGCAGCCTGTCCGCCGGTGAGGCCGGCC
AAGTGCAAGACTTCCCGGATTTCTGCGCCGGTCGGCTGCACCCAGCGTTCCGCCGGGCGCAGGCACTCAA
GCCGGATATTCACGTCGCTCATGCTGCTTTTCTCCTAATCGTTATCAAATGGCGGCCCGCAATTGGTCGT
AGCCGTAGCACGACTCGATGCAACGCGGGTCATATTCACAAACCTTTCTACCGTTGCGATTGATGCGATA
GCGCGGCGGCTTGTCGTCGTGCGCCCACACCTGTCGCGTTTCGGGACTGATCTTCGTAATGATGACGTGC
TTCCCGATTTCCTTGGCAAAAACCGGGTGATGCACGCTCACAATCTCGCACCGCAGGCCAGGAAAGAACG
TCGCCGGCCACGCCGGCGCGTCCTCGTCCTTGGCCGGCTCCGGCTCCGGCTTGGCCGGTGTAACCGGCTC
CCTGCGCTGCCCGGCCGGCTCCTGAGCTTTCGCACGCGCGGCCGCGAGCTTCGCCTTGGCGCTGGCCGCC
CATTTGCGGGCGATGAATGCCTGGTGCGCCGGCAGCACGGCATCAACCCAGGCGAAGCCCGGCGGCAGTT
CGTCCGGCTTCCGCCAGTCCTCGACCACGGCCCGCACGCGGCGCGGCGGTGGCGTGATACCCGCGAGCCA
CGCCGGCAGTGGCTCGTCGGCAAGGCGGTCCTGGTCGCGGGCGTCCAGATACCGGCGATGCGAGCGCAAC
AGGGCGCGCAAAACCCCGTCCGCTACCTGGTCCACCGTCATGCCGCCGCGCGCATGGTCGTAATGGGACC
GATAGCCCGTTTCGGAAATAAAAGGGGTCTGACGCTCAGTGGAACGAAAACTCACGTTAAGGGATTTTGG
TCATGAGATTATCAAAAAGGATCTTCACCTAGATCCTTTTAAATTAAAAATGAAGTTTTAAATCAATCTA
AAGTATATATGAGTAAACTTGGTCTGACAGTTACCAATGCTTAATCAGTGAGGCACCTATCTCAGCGATC
TGTCTATTTCGTTCATCCATAGTTGCCTGACTCCCCGTCGTGTAGATAACTACGATACGGGAGGGCTTAC
CATCTGGCCCCAGTGCTGCAATGATACCGCGAGATCCACGCTCACCGGCTCCAGATTTATCAGCAATAAA
CCAGCCAGCCGGAAGGGCCGAGCGCAGAAGTGGTCCTGCAACTTTATCCGCCTCCATCCAGTCTATTAAT
CCACCTGGCGGCGTTGTGACAATTTACCGAACAACTCCGCGGCCGGGAAGCCGATCTCGGCTTGAACGAA
TTGTTAGGTGGCGGTACTTGGGTCGATATCAAAGTGCATCACTTCTTCCCGTATGCCCAACTTTGTATAG
AGAGCCACTGCGGGATCGTCACCGTAATCTGCTTGCACGTAGATCACATAAGCACCAAGCGCGTTGGCCT
CATGCTTGAGGAGATTGATGAGCGCGGTGGCAATGCCCTGCCTCCGGTGCTCTCCGGAGACTGCGAGATC
ATAGATATAGATCTCACTACGCGGCTGCTCAAACTTGGGCAGAACGTAAGCCGCGAGAGCGCCAACAACC
GCTTCTTGGTCGAAGGCAGCAAGCGCGATGAATGTCTTACTACGGAGCAAGTTCCCGAGGTAATCGGAGT
CCGGCTGATGTTGGGAGTAGGTGGCTACGTCTCCGAACTCACGACCGAAAAGATCAAGAGCAGCCCGCAT
GGATTTGACTTGGTCAGGGCCGAGCCTACATGTGCGAATGATGCCCATACTTGAGCCACCTAACTTTGTT
TTAGGGCGACTGCCCTGCTGCGTAACATCGTTGCTGCTGCGTAACATCGTTGCTGCTCCATAACATCAAA
CATCGACCCACGGCGTAACGCGCTTGCTGCTTGGATGCCCGAGGCATAGACTGTACAAAAAAACAGTCAT
AACAAGCCATGAAAACCGCCACTGCGCCGTTACCACCGCTGCGTTCGGTCAAGGTTCTGGACCAGTTGCG
TGAGCGCATACGCTACTTGCATTACAGTTTACGAACCGAACAGGCTTATGTCAACTGGGTTCGTGCCTTC
ATCCGTTTCCACGGTGTGCGTCCATGGGCAAATATTATACGCAAGGCGACAAGGTGCTGATGCCGCTGGC
GATTCAGGTTCATCATGCCGTTTGTGATGGCTTCCATGTCGGCAGGAATTCGAATTCATACCCACCGGCT
CCAACTGCGCGGCCTGCGGCCTTGCCCCATCAATTTTTTTAATTTTCTCTGGGGAAAAGCCTCCGGCCTG
CGGCCTGCGCGCTTCGCTTGCCGGTTGGACACCAAGTGGAAGGCGGGTCAAGGCTCGCGCAGCGACCGCG
CAGCGGCTTGGCCTTGACGCGCCTGGAACGACCCAAGCCTATGCGAGTGGGGGCAGTCGAAGGGCGAAGC
CCGCCCGCCTGCCCCCCGAGCCTCACGG
Features (pLannotate 1.2.2; 52 found; start..end, strand, type, name):
    395..1057    +  CDS            pBBR1 Rep: replication protein for the broad-host-range plasmid pBBR1 from Bordetella bronchiseptica
   1118..1187    +  CDS            TcR (fragment): tetracycline efflux protein; tet; confers resistance to tetracycline
   1483..1569    -  CDS            MRM1 (fragment): MRM1_YEAST - Also known as PET56 From Saccharomyces cerevisiae (strain ATCC 204508 / S288c) (Baker's yeast).
   1619..1807    +  promoter       HIS3 promoter: S. cerevisiae HIS3
   1808..2470    +  CDS            HIS3: imidazoleglycerol-phosphate dehydratase, required for histidine biosynthesis; S. cerevisiae HIS3; yeast auxotrophic marker
   2631..3139    +  misc_feature   CEN/ARS: S. cerevisiae CEN6 centromere fused to an autonomously replicating sequence
   3282..3391    +  oriT           oriT: incP origin of transfer
   3424..3795    +  CDS            traJ: oriT-recognizing protein; traJ
   4994..5113    -  CDS            tetR (fragment): TETR1_ECOLX - Experimental evidence at protein level: Swiss-Prot protein existence level 1. TetR is the repressor of the tetracycline resistance element; its N-terminal region forms a helix-turn-helix structure and binds DNA. Binding of tetracycline to TetR reduces the repressor affinity for the tetracycline resistance gene (tetA) promoter operator sites. From Escherichia coli.
   5133..6281    -  CDS            trfA: trans-acting replication protein that binds to and activates oriV
   7062..7148    +  CDS            trfB (fragment): KORA1_ECOLX - Also known as korA. Protein predicted: Swiss-Prot protein existence level 4. In conjunction with KorB, inhibits the transcription of kilA, trfA and korAB operons. In conjunction with KorC is responsible for the negative control of kilC and kilE operons. From Escherichia coli.
   9253..11688   +  CDS            trbE: TRBE_RHIRD - Protein inferred from homology: Swiss-Prot protein existence level 3. From Rhizobium radiobacter (Agrobacterium tumefaciens) (Agrobacterium radiobacter).
  22143..22799   -  CDS            parA: PARA4_ECOLX - Protein inferred from homology: Swiss-Prot protein existence level 3. Involved in plasmid partition. From Escherichia coli.
  22763..23605   -  CDS            parB: PARB4_ECOLX - Protein predicted: Swiss-Prot protein existence level 4. Involved in plasmid partition. From Escherichia coli.
  23734..23982   +  CDS            parD: PARD_ECOLX - Experimental evidence at protein level: Swiss-Prot protein existence level 1. Antitoxin component of a type II toxin-antitoxin (TA) system involved in plasmid partition. Inhibits the anti-DNA gyrase activity of toxin ParE; reverses and restores gyrase catalytic activity in vitro. The parDE operon alone is capable of stabilizing an RK2-derived minireplicon under defined growth conditions in several different Gram- negative bacteria. It does so by the post-segregational killing (PSK) of plasmid-free cells, also referred to as a plasmid addiction system. Binds its own promoter, autor
  23982..24290   +  CDS            parE: PARE_ECOLX - Experimental evidence at protein level: Swiss-Prot protein existence level 1. Toxin component of a type II toxin-antitoxin (TA) system involved in plasmid partition. Acts by inhibiting DNA gyrase, converting supercoiled plasmid DNA into a singly cleaved linear form in an ATP-dependent fashion. To do so it probably interacts with one of the gyrase subunits. Gyrase inhibition is prevented by antitoxin ParD, and is reversed in vitro by incubation with ParD. In cells that have lost the plasmid filamentation and growth inhibition occur; this is suppressed when ParD is supplied in trans
  24922..25332   +  CDS            istA (fragment): ISTA_SHISO - Protein inferred from homology: Swiss-Prot protein existence level 3. Involved in the transposition of the insertion sequence. From Shigella sonnei.
  25411..25626   +  promoter       URA3 promoter: S. cerevisiae URA3
  25627..26430   +  CDS            URA3: orotidine-5'-phosphate decarboxylase, required for uracil biosynthesis; S. cerevisiae URA3; yeast auxotrophic marker, counterselectable with 5-fluoroorotic acid (5-FOA)
  26637..27401   +  CDS            istA (fragment): ISTA_PSEAI - Protein inferred from homology: Swiss-Prot protein existence level 3. Involved in the transposition of the insertion sequence. From Pseudomonas aeruginosa.
  27404..28198   +  CDS            istB: ISTB_PSEAI - Protein inferred from homology: Swiss-Prot protein existence level 3. One of two proteins expressed only when there is a tandem repeat of the IS21 insertion sequence, it is necessary for the transposition of plasmids with that tandem repeat. From Pseudomonas aeruginosa.
  28780..28905   +  CDS            aphA1 (fragment): KKA1_ECOLX - Also known as nptI. Protein inferred from homology: Swiss-Prot protein existence level 3. Resistance to kanamycin and structurally-related aminoglycosides, including amikacin. From Escherichia coli.
  28995..29282   -  CDS            traA: TRAA_ECOLX - Protein predicted: Swiss-Prot protein existence level 4. From Escherichia coli.
  29293..29730   -  CDS            traB: TRAB4_ECOLX - Experimental evidence at protein level: Swiss-Prot protein existence level 1. From Escherichia coli.
  29749..32931   -  CDS            traC: TRAC4_ECOLX - Experimental evidence at protein level: Swiss-Prot protein existence level 1. Required for autonomous replication in E.coli. Transferred into the recipient cell during bacterial conjugation. Catalyzes the synthesis of short oligoribonucleotide primers with CpA or pCpA at their 5'-termini on a single-stranded template DNA. From Escherichia coli.
  32941..33201   -  CDS            traD: TRAD4_ECOLX - Protein predicted: Swiss-Prot protein existence level 4. From Escherichia coli.
  35438..35968   -  CDS            traF: TRAF4_ECOLX - Protein inferred from homology: Swiss-Prot protein existence level 3. Required for donor-specific phage sensitivity. May be involved in pilus assembly. From Escherichia coli.
  35968..37872   -  CDS            traG: TRAG4_ECOLX - Experimental evidence at protein level: Swiss-Prot protein existence level 1. Required for conjugative transfer of plasmid RP4. Binds tightly and specifically to the relaxase TraI. Can also bind to DNA without sequence specificity. May form a pore-like structure that could serve as a channel for DNA transfer. From Escherichia coli.
  37872..40064   -  CDS            traI: TRAI6_ECOLX - Experimental evidence at protein level: Swiss-Prot protein existence level 1. The initiation process of transfer DNA synthesis requires the interaction of at least three plasmid-specific components (TraH, I, and J) at the transfer origin resulting in the assembly of a specialised nucleoprotein complex - the relaxosome. Site- and strand-specific cleavage at the transfer origin is dependent on TraI and TraJ. From Escherichia coli.
  40102..40473   -  CDS            traJ: oriT-recognizing protein; traJ
  40711..41112   +  CDS            traK: TRAK4_ECOLX - Experimental evidence at protein level: Swiss-Prot protein existence level 1. From Escherichia coli.
  41115..41837   +  CDS            traL: TRAL4_ECOLX - Experimental evidence at protein level: Swiss-Prot protein existence level 1. From Escherichia coli.
  41837..42271   +  CDS            traM: TRAM4_ECOLX - Experimental evidence at protein level: Swiss-Prot protein existence level 1. From Escherichia coli.
  42330..43673   -  CDS            traN: TRAN4_ECOLX - Protein predicted: Swiss-Prot protein existence level 4. From Escherichia coli.
  46433..47506   -  CDS            korB: KORB2_ECOLX - Experimental evidence at protein level: Swiss-Prot protein existence level 1. In conjunction with KorA, inhibits the transcription of the kilA, trfA and korAB operons. Is also involved in the negative control of the kilB operon. From Escherichia coli.
  48282..48584   -  CDS            trfB: KORA2_ECOLX - Also known as korA. Experimental evidence at protein level: Swiss-Prot protein existence level 1. In conjunction with KorB, inhibits the transcription of kilA, trfA and korAB operons. In conjunction with KorC is responsible for the negative control of kilC and kilE operons. From Escherichia coli.
  48761..49711   -  CDS            klaC: KLAC_ECOLX - Also known as telB. Protein predicted: Swiss-Prot protein existence level 4. Belongs to the kla operon, which is associated with cryptic tellurite resistance, and IncW plasmid fertility inhibition. From Escherichia coli.
  49711..50844   -  CDS            klaB: KLAB_ECOLX - Also known as telA. Protein inferred from homology: Swiss-Prot protein existence level 3. Belongs to the kla operon, which is associated with cryptic tellurite resistance, and IncW plasmid fertility inhibition. From Escherichia coli.
  50865..51635   -  CDS            klaA: KLAA_ECOLX - Also known as kilA. Protein predicted: Swiss-Prot protein existence level 4. Belongs to the kla operon, which is associated with cryptic tellurite resistance, and IncW plasmid fertility inhibition. From Escherichia coli.
  51761..52072   -  CDS            kleF: KLEF2_ECOLX - Also known as kcrB4. Protein predicted: Swiss-Prot protein existence level 4. From Escherichia coli.
  52103..52423   -  CDS            kleE: KLEE2_ECOLX - Also known as kcrB3. Protein predicted: Swiss-Prot protein existence level 4. From Escherichia coli.
  52538..52732   -  CDS            kleD: KLED2_ECOLX - Also known as kcrB2. Protein predicted: Swiss-Prot protein existence level 4. From Escherichia coli.
  52772..52999   -  CDS            kleC: KLEC2_ECOLX - Also known as kcrB1. Protein predicted: Swiss-Prot protein existence level 4. From Escherichia coli.
  53155..53367   -  CDS            kleB: KLEB2_ECOLX - Also known as kcrA2. Protein predicted: Swiss-Prot protein existence level 4. From Escherichia coli.
  53419..53649   -  CDS            kleA: KLEA2_ECOLX - Also known as kcrA1. Protein predicted: Swiss-Prot protein existence level 4. From Escherichia coli.
  53878..54132   -  CDS            korC: KORC2_ECOLX - Protein predicted: Swiss-Prot protein existence level 4. Acts with KorA as corepressor in the control of the kilC and kilE operons. From Escherichia coli.
  54158..54859   -  CDS            klcB (fragment): KLCB2_ECOLX - Experimental evidence at transcript level: Swiss-Prot protein existence level 2. From Escherichia coli.
  54982..55230   -  CDS            bla(M) (fragment): β-lactamase lacking the signal sequence; bla(M); allows cytosolic expression of β-lactamase
  55304..55837   -  CDS            GmR: gentamycin acetyltransferase; aacC1; confers resistance to gentamycin
  56026..56054   -  promoter       Pc promoter: intI1 (promoter lies within the coding sequence); class 1 integron promoter
  56092..56185   +  CDS            CmR (fragment): chloramphenicol acetyltransferase; cat; confers resistance to chloramphenicol
  56197..394     +  rep_origin     pBBR1 oriV (fragment) (across the origin): replication origin of the broad-host-range plasmid pBBR1 from Bordetella bronchiseptica; requires the pBBR1 Rep protein for replication
