[The description below was written by a language model from this plasmid's Addgene catalogue record and pLannotate feature annotations shown in this document.]
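Description:
pTA-Mob 2.0 is a large (about 56 kb) conjugation helper plasmid derived from pTA-Mob and catalogued as an empty backbone for bacterial and synthetic-biology work. In bacteria it replicates from the broad-host-range pBBR1 origin together with its Rep protein, and it is selected with gentamicin through the aacC1 acetyltransferase gene, which lies downstream of a class 1 integron Pc promoter. The modification that distinguishes it from the parental plasmid is the insertion of yeast artificial chromosome elements. These comprise a HIS3 marker with a CEN6/ARSH4 centromere and replication module, plus a separate URA3 marker, which is counterselectable with 5-FOA. Together they allow the plasmid to be stably maintained and selected in Saccharomyces cerevisiae after transfer. Copy number is not recorded.

Most of the sequence is RK2/RP4 (IncP) machinery. The feature table annotates the tra genes (traA–D, traF, traG, traI–N), including the relaxosome components TraI and TraJ, the coupling protein TraG and the primase TraC, as well as trbE from the mating-pair-formation region. Several long stretches of the sequence are left unannotated. Also present are the trfA replication gene, the korA/korB/korC regulators, the kla and kle operons, the parA/parB partition genes and the parDE toxin–antitoxin stability system. IS21 remnants and short fragments of tetracycline, kanamycin, ampicillin and chloramphenicol resistance genes are also detected, and as fragments they are unlikely to be functional.

An incP oriT with an adjacent second traJ copy sits beside the yeast cassette, which fits the plasmid's stated ability to transfer itself in cis. The plasmid can also mobilise other plasmids carrying an RK2/RP4 oriT in trans, into prokaryotic or eukaryotic recipients. The associated work used it for trans-kingdom conjugation from E. coli to yeast.
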