Addgene plasmid #149662: pTA-Mob 2.0
Purpose: (Empty Backbone) Conjugation helper plasmid for use in cis (self-transfer) and trans (transfer of plasmids with RK2/RP4 origin of transfer) mobilization to prokaryotic and eukaryotic cells.
Depositing lab: Bogumil Karas. Depositing organization: University of Western Ontario. Publication: Trans-Kingdom Conjugation within Solid Media from Escherichia coli to Saccharomyces cerevisiae. Soltysiak MPM, Meaney RS, Hamadache S, Janakirama P, Edgell DR, Karas BJ. Int J Mol Sci. 2019 Oct 21;20(20). pii: ijms20205212. doi: 10.3390/ijms20205212. PubMed 31640164.
Backbone
  Vector backbone: pTA-Mob
  Backbone manufacturer: Strand et al., 2014
  Backbone size (bp): 56450
  Modifications to backbone: Insertion of yeast artificial chromosome elements (HIS3-CEN6-ARSH4 and URA3)
  Vector type: Bacterial Expression, Synthetic Biology ; Conjugation helper plasmid
  Selectable markers: URA3, HIS3
Growth in bacteria
  Bacterial resistance: Gentamicin, 10 μg/mL
  Growth temperature: 37°C
  Growth strain: Escherichia coli EPI300
  Copy number: Unknown
Terms and licenses: Academic/Nonprofit Terms; Industry Terms: Not Available to Industry
How to cite: pTA-Mob 2.0 was a gift from Bogumil Karas (Addgene plasmid # 149662 ; http://n2t.net/addgene:149662 ; RRID:Addgene_149662)
